Addgene plasmid #243806: pCU307D
Purpose: A small helper Ti-plasmid
Depositing lab: Hiroharu Banno. Depositing organization: Chubu University.
Backbone
  Vector backbone: p15AGm
Growth in bacteria
  Bacterial resistance: Gentamicin, 10 μg/mL
  Growth temperature: 37°C
  Growth strain: EPI300
  Copy number: Low Copy
Gene/Insert
  Gene/Insert name: vir region genes
  Species: Agrobacterium tumefaciens A281
Terms and licenses: Academic/Nonprofit Terms; Industry Terms: Not Available to Industry
Depositor comments: The depositor confirms that discrepancies between the depositor's sequence and Addgene's sequences have no functional consequences.
How to cite: pCU307D was a gift from Hiroharu Banno (Addgene plasmid # 243806 ; http://n2t.net/addgene:243806 ; RRID:Addgene_243806)
