[The description below was written by a language model from this plasmid's Addgene catalogue record and pLannotate feature annotations shown in this document.]
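Description:
pCU307D is a roughly 46 kb "small helper Ti-plasmid" built on the p15AGm backbone. It carries the virulence (vir) region of Agrobacterium tumefaciens A281 without any annotated T-DNA borders, so it is meant to supply T-DNA transfer functions in trans to a separate binary vector. In E. coli it replicates from a p15A origin at low copy and is selected with gentamicin through the aacC1 acetyltransferase (GmR) driven by the class 1 integron Pc promoter. A lambda cos site is also present, which would allow packaging into phage lambda particles and suggests a cosmid-style assembly history. A repC homologue related to the replication genes of Ri/Ti plasmids is annotated, along with an adjacent Sinorhizobium-like open reading frame. These presumably provide replication in Agrobacterium, although the record does not say so explicitly.

The insert contains an essentially complete set of vir loci. The VirA sensor kinase and VirG response regulator form the two-component system that switches on vir expression in response to phenolics such as acetosyringone. The virB1–virB11 operon, together with the coupling protein VirD4, builds the type IV secretion apparatus and T-pilus. VirD1 and VirD2 nick the T-DNA border repeats, and VirC1 and VirC2 are also encoded. VirE1 and VirE2 supply the single-stranded DNA-binding protein that helps import the T-strand into the plant nucleus, along with its chaperone. Fragments of virH2/pinF2 and virD3, plus several uncharacterised rhizobial ORFs, are also annotated. Sizeable stretches of the sequence have no annotated features. The plasmid is suited to use as a compact, easily handled disarmed helper for Agrobacterium-mediated plant transformation. The depositor notes that differences between their sequence and the repository's have no functional consequence.
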