Features (pLannotate 1.2.2; 34 found; start..end, strand, type, name):
      1..399     -  misc_feature   cos: lambda cos site; allows packaging into phage lambda particles
    933..1118    -  CDS            nadE (fragment): NADE_BURP1 - Experimental evidence at protein level: Swiss-Prot protein existence level 1. Catalyzes the ATP-dependent amidation of deamido-NAD to form NAD. Uses ammonia as a nitrogen source. From Burkholderia pseudomallei (strain 1710b).
   1414..2607    -  CDS            repC: REPC_AGRRH - Protein predicted: Swiss-Prot protein existence level 4. This protein is coded by a hairy root Ri plasmid, it is probably involved in its replication. From Agrobacterium rhizogenes.
   3847..5031    -  CDS            Y4CK_SINFN: Protein inferred from homology: Swiss-Prot protein existence level 3. From Sinorhizobium fredii (strain NBRC 101917 / NGR234).
   5409..5924    +  CDS            cyp104 (fragment): CPXD_RHIRD - Also known as pinF2, virH2. Experimental evidence at transcript level: Swiss-Prot protein existence level 2. Not essential for virulence, but may be involved in the detoxification of plant protective agents at the site of wounding. From Rhizobium radiobacter (Agrobacterium tumefaciens) (Agrobacterium radiobacter).
   6164..6598    +  CDS            YPI2_RHIRD: Protein predicted: Swiss-Prot protein existence level 4. From Rhizobium radiobacter (Agrobacterium tumefaciens) (Agrobacterium radiobacter).
   7347..7562    +  CDS            Y4HP_SINFN (fragment): Protein inferred from homology: Swiss-Prot protein existence level 3. From Sinorhizobium fredii (strain NBRC 101917 / NGR234).
   7916..10402   +  CDS            virA: VIRA_AGRT9 - Experimental evidence at protein level: Swiss-Prot protein existence level 1. Activates VirG, by phosphorylating it, in the presence of acetosyringone or hydroxysyringone. From Agrobacterium tumefaciens (strain 15955).
  11878..13461   +  CDS            Y4QI_SINFN: Protein inferred from homology: Swiss-Prot protein existence level 3. From Sinorhizobium fredii (strain NBRC 101917 / NGR234).
  15950..16666   +  CDS            virB1: VIRB1_AGRT9 - Protein inferred from homology: Swiss-Prot protein existence level 3. VirB proteins are suggested to act at the bacterial surface and there play an important role in directing T-DNA transfer to plant cells. From Agrobacterium tumefaciens (strain 15955).
  16684..17046   +  CDS            virB2: VIRB2_RHIRD - Experimental evidence at protein level: Swiss-Prot protein existence level 1. VirB proteins are suggested to act at the bacterial surface and there play an important role in directing T-DNA transfer to plant cells. From Rhizobium radiobacter (Agrobacterium tumefaciens) (Agrobacterium radiobacter).
  17049..17372   +  CDS            virB3: VIRB3_AGRT9 - Protein inferred from homology: Swiss-Prot protein existence level 3. VirB proteins are suggested to act at the bacterial surface and there play an important role in directing T-DNA transfer to plant cells. From Agrobacterium tumefaciens (strain 15955).
  17375..19741   +  CDS            virB4: VIRB4_RHIRD - Experimental evidence at protein level: Swiss-Prot protein existence level 1. A possible function of virB4 might be to provide the energy, via hydrolysis of ATP, for translocation of virulence proteins of the transfer of a T-DNA-protein complex across the agrobacterium membrane. From Rhizobium radiobacter (Agrobacterium tumefaciens) (Agrobacterium radiobacter).
  19759..20418   +  CDS            virB5: VIRB5_AGRFC - Experimental evidence at protein level: Swiss-Prot protein existence level 1. VirB proteins are suggested to act at the bacterial surface and there play an important role in directing T-DNA transfer to plant cells. From Agrobacterium fabrum (strain C58 / ATCC 33970) (Agrobacterium tumefaciens (strain C58)).
  20518..21402   +  CDS            virB6: VIRB6_AGRT9 - Protein inferred from homology: Swiss-Prot protein existence level 3. VirB proteins are suggested to act at the bacterial surface and there play an important role in directing T-DNA transfer to plant cells. From Agrobacterium tumefaciens (strain 15955).
  21439..21603   +  CDS            virB7: VIRB7_RHIRD - Experimental evidence at protein level: Swiss-Prot protein existence level 1. Is essential for the biogenesis of the T-pilus, which is required for virulence and T-DNA transfer to plant cells. When is associated with virB9, might function as a nucleation center for recruitment of VirB proteins during assembly of the T-DNA transfer machine. From Rhizobium radiobacter (Agrobacterium tumefaciens) (Agrobacterium radiobacter).
  21593..22303   +  CDS            virB8: VIRB8_AGRFC - Experimental evidence at protein level: Swiss-Prot protein existence level 1. VirB proteins are suggested to act at the bacterial surface and there play an important role in directing T-DNA transfer to plant cells. From Agrobacterium fabrum (strain C58 / ATCC 33970) (Agrobacterium tumefaciens (strain C58)).
  22303..23181   +  CDS            virB9: VIRB9_RHIRD - Experimental evidence at protein level: Swiss-Prot protein existence level 1. Is essential for the biogenesis of the T-pilus, which is required for virulence and T-DNA transfer to plant cells. When is associated with virB7, might function as a nucleation center for recruitment of VirB proteins during assembly of the T-DNA transfer machine. From Rhizobium radiobacter (Agrobacterium tumefaciens) (Agrobacterium radiobacter).
  23181..24308   +  CDS            virB10: VIRBA_AGRFC - Experimental evidence at protein level: Swiss-Prot protein existence level 1. VirB proteins are suggested to act at the bacterial surface and there play an important role in directing T-DNA transfer to plant cells. From Agrobacterium fabrum (strain C58 / ATCC 33970) (Agrobacterium tumefaciens (strain C58)).
  24354..25382   +  CDS            virB11: VIRBB_AGRT9 - Protein inferred from homology: Swiss-Prot protein existence level 3. Required for the transfer of T-DNA to plants. Couples energy, by means of ATP hydrolysis, to T-DNA transport. From Agrobacterium tumefaciens (strain 15955).
  25517..26317   +  CDS            virG: VIRG_AGRT9 - Protein inferred from homology: Swiss-Prot protein existence level 3. VirG is required for the positive regulation of at least two vir loci encoded by the Ti plasmid of A.tumefaciens. From Agrobacterium tumefaciens (strain 15955).
  26449..27039   -  CDS            virC2: VIRC2_AGRFC - Experimental evidence at protein level: Swiss-Prot protein existence level 1. From Agrobacterium fabrum (strain C58 / ATCC 33970) (Agrobacterium tumefaciens (strain C58)).
  27048..27737   -  CDS            virC1: VIRC1_AGRFC - Experimental evidence at protein level: Swiss-Prot protein existence level 1. From Agrobacterium fabrum (strain C58 / ATCC 33970) (Agrobacterium tumefaciens (strain C58)).
  28006..28446   +  CDS            virD1: VIRD1_AGRFC - Experimental evidence at protein level: Swiss-Prot protein existence level 1. Tumor formation by A.tumefaciens involves the transfer and integration of a defined segment (T-DNA) of Ti plasmid DNA into the plant nuclear genome. The virD operon encodes a site-specific endonuclease that cleaves at a unique site within both 24 bp direct repeats flanking the T-DNA. From Agrobacterium fabrum (strain C58 / ATCC 33970) (Agrobacterium tumefaciens (strain C58)).
  28483..29754   +  CDS            virD2: VIRD2_RHIRD - Experimental evidence at protein level: Swiss-Prot protein existence level 1. Tumor formation by A.tumefaciens involves the transfer and integration of a defined segment (T-DNA) of Ti plasmid DNA into the plant nuclear genome. The virD operon encodes a site-specific endonuclease that cleaves at a unique site within both 24 bp direct repeats flanking the T-DNA. From Rhizobium radiobacter (Agrobacterium tumefaciens) (Agrobacterium radiobacter).
  29777..30334   +  CDS            virD3 (fragment): VIRD3_RHIRD - Protein predicted: Swiss-Prot protein existence level 4. From Rhizobium radiobacter (Agrobacterium tumefaciens) (Agrobacterium radiobacter).
  30412..32349   +  CDS            virD4: VIRD4_AGRFC - Experimental evidence at protein level: Swiss-Prot protein existence level 1. From Agrobacterium fabrum (strain C58 / ATCC 33970) (Agrobacterium tumefaciens (strain C58)).
  35431..35625   +  CDS            virE1: VIRE1_RHIRD - Protein inferred from homology: Swiss-Prot protein existence level 3. Involved in DNA transformation; controls virE2 polymerization and prevents virE2 binding to DNA. From Rhizobium radiobacter (Agrobacterium tumefaciens) (Agrobacterium radiobacter).
  35708..37279   +  CDS            virE2: VIRE2_RHIRD - Experimental evidence at protein level: Swiss-Prot protein existence level 1. Involved in DNA transformation; mediates the nuclear uptake of single-stranded DNA copies of the transferred DNA (T-DNA) element. Binds single-stranded but not double-stranded DNA regardless of nucleotide sequence composition. From Rhizobium radiobacter (Agrobacterium tumefaciens) (Agrobacterium radiobacter).
  44137..44682   +  rep_origin     p15A ori: Plasmids containing the medium-copy-number p15A origin of replication can be propagated in E. coli cells that contain a second plasmid with the ColE1 origin.
  44770..44825   +  rep_origin     RSF ori (fragment): Plasmids containing the RSF 1030 origin of replication can be propagated in E. coli cells that contain additional plasmids with compatible origins.
  44944..45032   -  mobile_element IS1 (fragment): prokaryotic transposable element IS1
  45062..45090   +  promoter       Pc promoter: intI1 (promoter lies within the coding sequence); class 1 integron promoter
  45279..45812   +  CDS            GmR: gentamycin acetyltransferase; aacC1; confers resistance to gentamycin
>Addgene plasmid #243806 | pCU307D | addgene full sequence | sequence record 488852 | Addgene NGS Result
GACATGAGGTTGCCCCGTATTCAGTGTCGCTGATTTGTATTGTCTGAAGTTGTTTTTACGTTAAGTTGAT
GCAGATCAATTAATACGATACCTGCGTCATAATTGATTATTTGACGTGGTTTGATGGCCTCCACGCACGT
TGTGATATGTAGATGATAATCATTATCACTTTACGGGTCCTTTCCGGTGATCCGACAGGTTACGGGGCGG
CGACCTCGCGGGTTTTCGCTATTTATGAAAATTTTCCGGTTTAAGGCGTTTCCGTTCTTCTTCGTCATAA
CTTAATGTTTTTATTTAAAATACCCTCTGAAAAGAAAGGAAACGACAGGTGCTGAAAGCGAGCTTTTTGG
CCTCTGTCGTTTCCTTTCTCTGTTTTTGTCCGTGGAATGAACAATGGAAGTCAACAAAAAGCAGCTGGCT
GACATTTTCGGTGCGAGTATCCTGCAGGTCGACTCTAGTCTCTTGTCACGGTTAGGAGGCACGTATTGCC
GTTTATCCGTGACGATTACCCAGTGCGGGTGAGGTTGCAAGGCGCTTTTGGTTACTCCTAGGTTAAACGC
ATTTCAATAGAAATCACATTAAAAGCCGATCCTTTAAAGCCTATCTGTTAATTAGACCGATCCCCTTTGT
CGGTGCTACGCGGCGCGAAGTGCAGATTTGCAAGCAGGGACACGCGTCGTGTCATGATTTCTATTCGCAT
GACCTGTTCATGCGGAGATCATGATGGGGATACTGACAGTCTCACCGAACAGTATCAAGCTCGTCGGATC
TTCCTCAAACAGATGACCGCCTTCGCCCGCACCCCGAAGCCATGGAGCAGTGTCAGCGCAGATCGGTGCA
GCAGGCCTCCAGCTACTACGATAGCGCTACACAGCGAACTACTAGGCAGCCCCAGGCTTTAGATTAGCTT
CTGGCGGAGCTGCCCTCTACTCGGCGGTGACCCTCACCCTTCGCTTGGTCAGGCCGACAAGTGGCAATAA
GTCAGCGGCGCCATCGTCGATGTTTGTTTGCAGAACCCCACTAGGGCTTCTGCGCCCGAACAGTCCCTTC
ACCAATCCTCTAGTTAACCCCTTCAAGGTATACTGCTCGATTCGCTGGCGCGCTCTGATGTTGCCCAAAT
GGCAATGTTTACGAGACAGCTCTATTAGATTCTCTTCCTCGACGAAGACTGTTCCATGGCTTCTGCTCCT
CTTCTGCCAGAAAGTTGCCAGCCGGAAACTTTTAACGGGAGAGGGGATATTATAGTAATATCAGTCGCTT
CACGCTCTCATCGTTGAAAACCAGACACCTCGCCAAAGCTTTGAATGGAACGGGGGAGCCGTGAATTCGA
CAACACTCGTCTTTGCCGTTTTGAGTTCAGCCATTTTCGAGCCACCTTCTGTCAATGGTCATTCACGCAG
ACTGCTTTCCAGCTTCCCCGCTTAACCGGAGCAGTGCCATCACCATCGGCCCCAGGGAAAACTGCCCTCG
CGCTGCCCGGTTGGTGAGATCACGCAGATAGCCACCGGCGGATTTGATATGCCCCGCCCTCTCCAGGATA
CAGGCGACTGCCACCGCTGTATTTTCAGGTCCCATTGTTTCGCAGGCCTCCTGATAAGCCGACGGGCTGA
CGCCCAGCATCGATCTCACCACAACCGCGGCCGACATGAGATCCCGCCAGCCACCCACAGTGCCGGCCGG
ACCATAATCGATGATCTGCGGGCATGCCTTCAACACAACACCCAGAGGGAAGGCCTTCAACGTCTCAGTT
TGAGATCCGCGTCTCTTGTTCGGCTTTTCTCCCTGCTCTTTTTCAGAGCTAGGTTCAAGTTCATGGAAGG
ATTCGGATTTTGAATTCTGTAAGTGCTGCTCAATTTGAGCATCATTGGTGCTATTAAATTTTGAATTCGA
CTGCAAATCCAACAGATTAAGGATCTCCTCGCGCAGGAGTTCGAGTTCATCAAGGATATTGGCGATGTCA
GCGGTGGTCGGGTGGCGTGGAATGCGGGAAACGAGGTCGATGTACATAGCCTCGATGGCGAACCAGTCGC
CGTCAGCCCCCTCCTCTATCGCTGCAGTGATGAGCTTACGGACATCCCGGCGGCAGATTGTCAGGTTCTC
TTTCGCCTTGCGGAACGCTGAGCGCGCTGCGACGACTTTCTGCGCGATGACAGCAAGCTCTTCAGACCGG
GCAAGGATTGGCGAGAGGTCGAAACCAAACGCACTCTCAATCTCGCCGGCGCCATTCTTTCTCGCATAGC
GCTTTCCGTTGGCACTATCCTTGCGGACAATCAGGCCTGCATCGACCAGAAGCGCTAGATGACGACGCAG
CGTAGCGCCCGCCATGCCGTGAGCCCTAAGGATCAATTGAGCGTTTGACGGAAACACGACGAGCTGCGCG
TCTTGGCGCAATTCGTTTTCCGGATAGAAGCTCAGAAGAGCGTCGAGCACAGCGAGGCTGTTCGACTGCA
GGCCGAGCTCTTCTCTCGCTTCCGAGGCATCACGGAAGACTTTCCATTTCTCAACGGTTTTGCCAGCCTT
GATCTCGTTTGTGGCCACTTGCCGTTTAACCAAGGCAAGCGTCATCGGCCGCCGCCCGAAGGGCGTCGTT
ACATGTCTAGTCTCCATCTCTCTCACCTTTCAAAAGGCAAAGAAAAGGCTACGCCGGGACGGCGTTGACT
CTTGACTGGGATTCCGGAAAATGCGATTCTCTAAGCGACCAAACTGAGAGAGGCCTTCTGGAACACCGTT
TCGGAGGGCTTTTTCTTTGCGCTATCGTTCCTTTCCTGGTTCCGTTTCGCCTTACTGCTTCGACCTTTTG
AACGAAGCGTGGATTTCTGGGAGCGCCGACATCAGGTAGTCCGCAAATTCCGGAGCGGCCTTTTTGTCGA
TCATTAACGTCAGGGTACGCTTGTCTTGCTTGTAACGAGCGGCCTTCGTGCCGTCCTCAGCTTTCCAAAC
TTCTACCTCAGTCTTCACTGCCTTTGGCTTCTTAGGGGTGACAGCTTCGAATACCCGAGCGAAACGCTCG
TCAGAATTCAATCTTCTCACCTCATCGTCATTGAGCAATGTACGGGCAGTTTCCGATGCGCCAGCTTGTC
CCAGACGGGCTGACAATTCGTACCAACGGTCCCGACCTGTTTTAGGGGCAGCTCCAATCAAGCGAATAAT
ATCTGCTGGAAGTTGCTTCGCAGCTTGGATCAAGCGGGAAAGATTGCTTTTATCAACGGCGAGGGCCGCC
ATGATGACTGGCCGCTGAAATCCACCAGCTTCAAGCTCTGCGGCGTATAGGGCGCGCTCGATAAACGAAA
GATCTTGCCGGGCACTGTTTTCTTGGCCTTGGGCCAGAACCAACTCGTCATCCGACAGGGTGCGAACGGC
GGCCTTAACTTGGATACCGGCAGCCTTCACTGCTCTCAGTCGGCGGCGTCCGTAGGCAATCTGGTAACGA
CCTTCAACAGACGGGTGAGGGCGCACGAGAATAGGGACCTGTTGACCGTGCTCCCTTATATTTCGAGCGA
ACTCTTCGAACTGCTCGGGAGATTCTTCCAACCGGTCGGCCACAAGCGGCGCGTCAATGAGATCCGGATC
GAGTTCCATAAGGGACTGAGACTTTAAAAGCTCGATGGAACGCGAAACAGCACCGATCGCACCACGCGGA
GAATACTGCGGAGTGGCGGCGTCCTGGGTGGCAATATCCTCAGAGTTTCCGGCTGGCAACTTTGGTCCAG
CGAGATCTGATAACAGGTGTTTTCTAGCCATTAGTAGCCCCCTCGGGCGTCGAGATTGCCGCCCCACAAT
AAGCGGTTTCCCGAAAGTTTCCGGCTGACAACTTCTGCGCTTCTACGCGAGATGCGAGCGTCCTCATTTG
CGCCCCCATGCGCTTTGAATGAGCTGTGCGATTTCAGTGTTTACATTGTCCAGCGACTCCATCGCTCTGT
CGTAGGTCGCGCGCGTAAACTGGTCACGGCTGACTTCATAGAGGGTCTGCTTTGTAATCCCCGCGTCGGA
GATAGCTGTGCTTTTCAACATTGGATGATTTAGGACATGGTCGCCGAACATTGTCCTCATAAACGACACC
ATCTGGTTCTGAGGACCATCACCTGGCTCGTAGCGAGTGACAAGGTACCGCATCCAGTCGTAATTCATGC
TTCCGCCTGCATCGGCGACGACGCTTAGCAATTCCGACGTCATCAAAAGAAACTGGCACATCGACATGAC
GTCCAGCATTTGCGGATGAACCGTGACGAGAACGGCGGTCGCTGCACAGAGAGCGGAAATGGTGAGAAAG
CCAAGCTGTGGAGGGCAATCCACGACGACGACATCGTAGTCGTCCGCGACTGAAGCAATCGCATCGTCCA
TGCGCGTGAAAAAGATGTTCTTCCGATCGTTCGAGCCCAAGACCTTTGCTGTATCGTGTTCGAACTCCAT
CAGCTCAAGGTTTCCTGGCACCAGGTCGAGGTTGGCGAAGTAGGTCTTCTTGATCACGTCTTTCAACGGG
CGACGCTCAGCGTCATAGCGCATCGCACCGTATAGCGTCTCATTGTCCTTGACGTCGAACTCCGGCTGGA
ACCCGTGTAGTGCCGACATACTGGCCTGTGGATCAAGATCGATGGCAAGAACACGATAGCCGTTCAGGGC
GAGATATTGCGCCAAGTGCGCAGCTGTCGTGGTCTTGCCACTGCCACCTTTGAAATTGACAACGGTGATG
ACCTGCAGATGCTCTTTACCTGAACGTTTGGGGGAATAACGCCGATCGTTTTTTCCGGTTAGATCAAGAT
ATTCTCGAAGGGCCTGAATCGTTTCGACGCTATAGGAGCGACGATTGTTGTTTCCAATTTCGGGCTGAGG
GCCTTTCCCTTCGATCGAGAGGTGACGAAGGTATCCGTCATTGACACCGATAAGCTTCGCAGCCTCCGTC
GAGGAGAAGGAACGCAAGGTTTTCCGCGCCTCTGGCGGATACAACTTTACACGATGTTCGTGCAGCGCAC
CGGAGAGGTCTCGCGCGTGGGCCGCGATCAGTTTATGAATAGCCTTTTGAAGCTGAGCCGGATTTTCCAC
GACTTCCTCTCGTACACACGGTAATTTTCGTAAACACACCTATTTATCGTGGATAGCACAACCGATTCCA
GCACGGTTTGCAAGATATTTAAAGTTAATCAATAGTTAACGCGTTTTCGTTGTGTCAGAGACCTATCCCG
ATTCTTTGATTTGAATCTGTCACTTACACCTGTTTGCGCAAGTCGGTCTCGTTGGGACGACATGCAGATT
TGCACATGAATCTCCTCCGCCTAGCTCACCACACGCTCACACTCTAAGAGCCGGACCAGCGACTCGCTAG
AATCACCTTAGGTGCAGATCTGCACATAGGCACACGCGTCGCGGCGTGATTTCCTTTCGCACGACCTGTT
CATGCGGAGATTATGATGCGGATCTATGCCAACATCAAGATCGCCATCGGCGGAGGGGTCAACGAGCCTC
GTGACGCTCTCGGCACGATCCTCTATGGATTGCTGACCAATCCGGAGCAACTCGAGGAGGTCAAGAGACA
GCAATGCTGGGGGCAGGCCTTCGAGGAAGGGCTGCGCTGGGTTGCTCCGATTCAAGCGAGTTCGCGTCTC
GTGCGGGAGGAAACGGAAATTCGTGGCTTTATCGTTCCGAAGGGCGACATTGTGATGACTATTCAGGCCT
CCGCCAATCGTGATGAAGATGTCTTTGAGGATGGAGAAAGCTTCAATGTCTTTCGCCCGAAGAATGCGCA
TCAGTCCTTTGGCTCCGGCCCGCATCACTGCCCAGGCGCGCAAATCTCGCGGCAAACCGTCGGCGCGATC
ATGCTGCCCATACTGTTCGATCGATTTCCGGATATGATATTGCCCCACCCTGAATTAGTGCAGTGGCGCG
GCTTCGGCTTCCGCGGGCCCATTAATCTACCTGTGACACTAAGATGATCGAAGCCACTTTCGCTCAGGAG
TTATCACGTTAAGGCGCAACTCATAAAAATGCGTCACCGATTACTTGATGCGCACGCTTACTATATCTCA
AATCAAATGTCGAACCTCGGTTGAAGCCCATTGTCTACGTCGCGTATATCTCCCGTATTTTGCTTTTGCT
GCCGACCGATACCGCTGCGGTTCAATAGTTGCGGAATGTGGTGCTTTCGGATTCACTCAAAAAGGAGTCG
CTTATGAAACGTATCAGTACAATCCTTGTCGGCGTATTTTTGGCTGCGCCGGTTTATGCAGCCGACAATA
TTCATACATTAGGGACGTTGTCTGAAATTGAACTAGCGCTCACTGCCGGAAAGCCGGTGAACGTCACGGT
TGATTTAAGTTTGTGTGCTCCCGGGGTGGCCGATACTCCGGCGACGAAAACGCAAGGAGGCATGCGCATA
GATGCGTATCGAATAACAACTGACGGCACCCTTGCGTTTGCAGATCAGCACTTCACCATTGACCGTGACG
GTAAACCCATAACTCAATTTATTCGTTATCAGATTCGGTCAAACGGTGACGCCGATTTCACGATGGTTAC
ATTCAACATGCCAACATATGAGCGAAAAGGTACCAGCTTGGCCTACAAGTGCGCGATCGACCACGGGTTG
AGTTTTCGTACTCCACAGTGATTTTTGCGTCCAATCTGATCCGATGCAAGCCCAAGGTGACGCTTGCAAT
TACCCACATTTGAGCGTCGCTGCCATTTCGGTTCTGAGGCGAATATCTGTCAGCCGGCTGAGTCCACGCC
AGACGACCGTATTTCCCGGAGGAGGATCTGAAGTTCTAGCAAGGTTGCCACCCAAACGAGCGAGTTTGGT
GAGATAGAAGTTTAGCGATTCGCAACGAAGCACGACCGCAGAACCACTTACTTCGAAGGCTTCGTATATA
TCGTTCCTGCAGTGATCTGGCTGCGATGAATGTCGATTCGTCCTGGTGGTAGCATCAGGGATAGTCCTAC
GACGAAGCATAGGATTTAAGTCATCACGTCTGTTAAATGCCGCCGGCGCTGGCCACGCGAAGACAAAGAG
CGCCTCGTCGCTGCCTGCTTTGAGCCGGGCGCAGTTATCTCTGAGATTGCCTGCGCGGACGGTATCAATG
TCAGTCAGTCGGAAGCATAGCGATGTAATAATCAAGTTGGGTCGGGACCGACGTGTCCGCGTGGATAGCA
ACATCGACACGGAAGCACTTGGCCGTATTCTCGATTGCGTGCTGGGGCTGCGATGATCATGGTCCCTGCT
GGTGTGAAGGTCTGGCAGGCAACGGGCTCCACCGACATGCGCAAAGGCTTCCCCGGTCTGTCGTTGATCT
TGCAGAAAGCACTGATGCCTGACCCGAGGTGTGGGCACTGTTCGTATTATACGGTCGTGGCGGCCAACGA
CCGACATACTGCATACGGATATCGTTTCGCGACGATCTCCTACAGCCGTCAAAGCTTTCGAGCGCAAGCG
CCCATCACGCAAACTCTTCCCGGTTCATCTGTCGCGTGAGCGTGTCGTTATCGCCACCCCTACGAACTGT
GCTTGCTGCGAATCCGCCAAACTGTCATAGCTTGGCGAGGATGTTACCGAGACCCTTGGAAGTCATCCGA
GATTTGGCGGCGGCAACCTCTGCAAAATGCGTTATGAGCCTGGTTTTTCAGCCACAGACAAGTATCGCGT
TCGTGAAAAAGCGCACGCGCGATAGTTCTTTAGCCGCACCTCTGACGCCCCATTTACGGCCGGATCTTTG
CCTGACCTTGCAAAGTCGACTCCATCGCCTTACGGCACGAATAACAACGTCGCGTTTCATCGACGTCCCA
TCAGCCGCTTGTGTGTTCAATTCTTCTCTGTTTCACTTGAAACAAATTGAATAGATATTCCCGCTTTCAA
AGCCATTTACAAATCCTCTCGTGCAGCCTAACGCCATTGGCGTGGAACAAGCGTTGGCACGAGGAAGTAA
GTGCGATGAACGGAAGGTATTCACCGACGCGGCAGGATTTTAAGACAGGCGCGAAGCCTTGGTCTATATT
AGCCCTTATCGTTGCCGCAATGATTTTCGCGTTCATGGCGGTTGCGTCCTGGCAGGACAATGGGACTACC
CAGGCAATCCTTAGCCAAATACGATCGATTAACGCTGACAGCGCCTCACTGCAGCGCGATGTACTCCGCG
CTCACACGGGCACCGTGGCGAACTACCGCCCCATTATCTCCAGGCTGGGAGCTCTGCGGAAGAATCTGGA
AGATTTGAAGCAATTATTTAGGCAATCTCATATTGTAAGTGAGAGCAATGCTGCTCAACTGCTACGCCGG
CTAGAAGTGTCTCTAAATTCGGCTGACGCGGCGGTCGCCGCCTTTGGTGCGCAAAATGTCCGCCTGCAAG
ATTCGCTGGCCAGTTTCACTCGTGCTTTAAGCAATCTTCCAGGAAAGGCCTCAAGCGATCAGACTTTAGA
AAAACCAACAGAATTGGCTAGCATGATGCTCCAATTTCTTCGGCAACCAAGCCCGGCTATTTCATTCGAG
ATCAGCCTTGAACTAGAGAGGCTCCAAAAACAACGCGGTCTTGATGAAGCTCCCGTGCGCATACTTTCGC
GTGAAGGTCCCATTATCTTATCGCTTTTGCCACAGGTGAACGATCTGGTGAACATGATTCAGACGTCTGA
CACCGCAGAAATTGCGGAAATGTTGCAGCGTGAGTGTTTGGAGGTCTATAGCTTGAAAAATGTGGAGGAG
CGGAGCGCACGTATCTTTCTTGGGTCCGCTTCAGTGGGTCTTTGCCTGTACATCATCACCTTAGTCTATA
GGCTACGCAAAAAAACCGATTGGTTAGCGCGGCGTTTAGATTACGAAGAGCTAATCAAAGAGATCGGAGT
ATGTTTTGAAGGTGAGGCGGCCACTACGTCGTCCGCGCAAGCTGCACTTGGTATTATTCAGCGCTTCTTT
GATGCCGATACGTGCGCGTTAGCTCTAGTGGACCATGACCGTAGGTGGGCTGTCGAAACATTCGGTGCGA
AGCACCCAAAACCCGTGTGGGACGACAGGGTGCTACGCGAAATAGTCTCTCGTACCAAAGCGAACGAACG
GGCGACGGTATTCCGCATCGTATCGACGCAAAAAATCGTACATTTGCCTCCCGAAATTCCAGGTCTTTCG
ATACTACTGGCTCACAAATCCACAGATAAACTAATTGCGGTTTGTTCACTGGGTTACCAAAGCTATCGCC
CTCGACCTTGCCAAGGCGAAATTCAGCTTCTTGAACTCGCCACCGCCTGCCTCTGTCACTATATCGATGT
TCGGCGTAAGCAGACCGAATGCGACGTTTTGGCCAGACGATTGGAGCATGCGCAACGCCTTGAGGCAGTT
GGTACACTTGCCGGCGGAATAGCACATGAATTTAATAACATTTTGGGGTCAATCCTCGGGCACGCAGAAT
TGGCCCAAAACTCGGTGTCTCGAACATCTGTCACCCGAAGATACATTGACTATATCATTTCGTCAGGCGA
CAGAGCCATGCTCATTATCGATCAGATCTTGACGCTGAGCCGAAAACAAGAGCGCGTGATCAAGCCATTT
AGTGTCTCAGAGCTTGTGACCGAAATCGCTCCCTTGCTACGTATGGCTCTTCCCCCAACCATCGAGCTTA
GTTTCAGATTTGATCAAATGCAGAGCGTGATCGAAGGAAGCCCGCTTGAACTTCAACAGGTACTAATTAA
CCTCTGCAAGAATGCTTCCCAAGCCATGACTGCAAATGGTCAAATCGACATCTTCGTCGGCCAAGCTTAT
TTACCAGCTAAGAAAATTCTGGCGCATGGTGTTATGCCACCTGGCGACTATGTTCTACTATCTGTCAGCG
ACAATGGTGGAGGCATTTCAGAGGCTGTGCTACCCTACATTTTTGAACCCTTCTTTACGACACGTGCTCG
CAACGGTGGAACGGGTCTCGGCCTCGCTTCTGTGCATGGTCATATCAGCGCGTTTGCAGGTTACATCGAC
GTTAGTTCAACTGTTGGGCATGGGACGCGCTTTGACATTTATCTCCCTCCGTCTTCTAAGGAGCCCGTCA
ATCCCGACAGCTTTTTCGGCCGCAATAAGGCACCGCGTGGAAACGGGGAGATTGTGGCACTTGTTGAGCC
CGATGACCTCCTGCGGGAGGCGTATGAAGACAAGATCGCCGCTCTGGGATATGAGCCGGTCGGTTTTCGT
ACCTTTAGTGAAATTCGCGATTGGATTTCAAAAGGCAATGAAGCCGATCTGGTCATGGTCGACCAAGCGT
CTCTTCCTGAAGATCAAAGTCCTAATTCCGTGGATTTAGTGCTCAAGACCGCCTCCATCATCATTGGCGG
AAATGATCTCAAAATGCCCCTTTCAAGGGAGAATGCGACCAGGGACCTTTATCTGCCGAAGCCGATATCG
TCCAGAACTATGGCGCATGCAATCCTAACCAAAATCAAGACGTAGAGTTGCGACGTATCAGGACTGGGCA
ATCAGATTTCGGTTCGGTGGAGCGCGACAGGGGAACTACATGAAAGATCGAACGGCATAGGTTCAATGGA
TCAAGCCGGGCGAGGCGGCTTGATTTGTCCGATCAGGTCCGGTCGTTTGGTTGAAAGGATTTGCGCACCA
ACTATGACACCACCATCATTGGTGCCAGCAGATTAAAGTAGGCCTGAACCGGTGCGGTCAAAAATCGGGG
TGGACGTCGGCTATTGTACAGGTCAGATTGCTGCCAAATGCCGACGCGGGAATTGGGCACGGTGTCGTAA
GCGTGGACAGAGATTACCTCGTCGTTGATCGAACACGAGAGCCATCTGACGAACACCTTATGCCGCCACC
CATTAACATCCACTGCGATTCTCGTCTTCTTCAGCACGAGCATGAAGTCTCAAGAAGTAAACTTCGAGCG
TTGGTCAGCCTATAAGATGAGTTCGCCAGAAAGGGCAGGCGTTCGCGCCTCCCTCAATGCAGAAGGCTAC
TTCCATTGTGGTCGGCAACTGCCAGGATGGGAACTCTCCCGATAATCCAACCAACGACAGCGCAGTGGTA
AAGTAAGCGGCAAGCTGACCCCATCTGGCGTCAGTAGCGCGGGCTCAGCTATTGCGTAATGACTATCCAC
CAGCTGTGAGCTTCTATGTCTGCGCCTATCTCTGGAACTAGAAACTTTCATATGATCGAGGCCGTTCCGG
AACGTTTCGAGGGCGCGCCGCGGCAGTTTCGGCGGCGTTGGTCCGATGACTTCAAGGAGCGAGCGGTGGC
TGAGGCAATGGAGCCTGGAGCGAGTGTCTCGGCAATTGCGCGTCGCATCGGCATACATCCATCACAATTA
TTCGGCTGGCGTCGTGATGCTCGCGCCAGGCAAGGGGGCTCTTCGGTGCCTGCGGCTGTCGAGGCGTGTT
TGGGGCCAGTTTGTGCGCGGGCGGTGATCGAGGTGGTTATCGGCGACATGATTATCCGGGCGGGGATGGA
TGCCGATGAAGCACACCTCAGTCGCGTGATCCGAGTGGTGCGGTCGGCATGATCCCGTCGAACGTAAAAG
TCTTTCTGGCGAGCCATCCGATCGACTTCCGTAAGGGACCTGACAGCTTGCTATCACTGGTTCGAGATGC
TGGCAGTGATCCGTTCAACGGAGCTCTTTATGTCTTCCGGGCGAAACGAGCAGACCGTATCAAGATCGTA
TGGTGGGATGGCTCCGGCGTTTGCCTTTACGCCAAGCGGCTGGAGAAAGCCCAGTTCTGCTGGCCGCGCA
TCGGACATAGCCGGGTCCAGCTCAACAATGCCCAGCTTCTGGCTTTGGTGGATGGGATGGACTGGAAACG
CGTTCGATCAACACCCATCAAGCCGCCAGAGATTGTTGGGTAAAACCCCTGCGGCGAATTGAATCATGCA
CCTGAAACTGCGGGCGGATCACAGCAAAATATGCTCTGATCATACCCATGACGCGACCCGATATAGAGCT
CCCGGATGATGTAGAGGCACTCAAGGCCATGGTTCTTGCCATGGCCGAAAAGGCCGCTCGTGTCGAGGCT
TTGGAAAAGCAGGTCGATGATCTCGAGGCCCGAAGTGCTGACGCCGATGAGCGCATCGAGCGGCTGACAC
AGATCCTGAAAGCTTTTGACCGCGCGCGCTTCGGACGGCGTTCAGAGAAACTTGCAGCGGCCAGTGCCGA
TGACGAGCAGCATGCTTTTGTCTTTGAGGAGATCGAGACCGGTATTGCGGCGATCAGGGCCAAGGTTACG
AGTGGCATCAACAAAGATGGCAAACGTCCACCGAGGCCACGCAAGGGCTTTGCGGCGCATCTGGAGCGTA
TCGAGGTGGTGATCGAGCCGGAAGACTTGCCGGAGCATGCGGGTAAGACCAAAATCCTGATCGGAGAAGA
CATATCCGAACGCTTGGATGTCGTTGCAGCGAAGTTCCGTGTCATTGTCACGCGCCGTCCCAAATACGCT
TTTAAGAACGAAGATGGCGTGATCCAGGCTGCGGCCCCGACACATATCATTGAGGCGGGTATCCCAACCG
AAGCGCTTCTGGCCCAGATCGCCGTCTCCAAATATGCCGATGGCCTCCCACTCTATCGGCAAGAAGCGAT
CTACGCCCGCGACAAGGTCGACCTTGACCGCAGGCTCATGGCTCAATGGATGGGAAAGCTGGGGTTCGAG
CTCGACATCCTCGCCGATTATATCCTGAACGAAATCAAGAAGGCGGAACGAATATTTGCCGACGAGACGA
CCCTGCCGACACTGGCGCCTGGATCCGGGTCGGCGAAAACCGCATGGCTATGGGCTTATGCCAGGGATGA
CCGACCGTTCGGAGGCAACAGCCCTCCAATGGTGGCCTATCGCTTCGAAGACAGTCGGGCGAACGACTGC
GTGGCACGGCACCTCAGCGGCTATCGCGGGATTCTGCAGGTTGACGGGTACGGGGCCTACAGCAAGCTTG
TCCGCAAGGACGGCGGCAACGACGGCGTTATTCTGGCTGGCTGCTGGGCCCATAGCCGTCGCAAGTTCTA
TGAATTGCATGTCGCGAAAAGCTCCAAGGTGGCAACAGAGACAGTCGAGCGAATGGCAACGCTCTGGGAA
ATAGAAGATACCGTCCGCGGCCAAAGCCCTGAGGCGCGTGTCGCTGCCCGACAAGACCGCTCGGCGGCGA
TAGTCCGGGACCTCTTCACTCTCTGGCAGACGACTTTGCCGCGAGTATCAGGCAAATCCAAACTCGCCGA
AGCTCTACGGTACTCGATCAAGCGTCGTGACGTCTTCGAACGCTTTCTGACCGACGGCCGTGTCGAGCTC
GACTCCAACATCGTCGAGCGAGCGATCAGACCGCAGGCGATAACAAGAAAAAATAGTCTCTTCGCCGGCA
GCGACGGCGGCGGCAAGACATGGGCGACAATCGCGACACTTTTGCAGACTGCAAAAATGAATTCTGTCGA
TCCCCAGGCCTGGCTGACGCAGACGCTCGAGCGCCTTGCAAACGGCTGGCCTAGCAGCGAAATCCATACC
CTTATGCCGTGGAGCTACAAGGCCTGAACGGCCTCAGCTTGCCGCTTACGTGGTAAACAGAGCCACCCCA
TCAGGAATATCGCCCATTCCGTCATCAGCGTGGTGACGTGCATCAGGCGCGCTTGTTGCAGAACTTTAAG
TGCTTCTTTCGATTCGAGATCTCAGCAAAAGTTCTCCGCAAACCTTCACCGCGGGCTTACGTGTCTTTTG
TAACAAATTGCGACGCAGTTGATATCCACTTGAAACATTAGTCCGAAATTATCGAGATCTCCGCTGATAA
GGTATCGAAATGGCGATAAAATTGGTATTGATACTCGTATTCACACTCTTTCCCGCGGCAGACGCTGCAT
ATGCGAATGACCGCGCCAACGGTTTCATGTGGTCAAACGGGGGCGAAACTGGAGTGAGGCTTCCTCTTCG
GGTGTTCAATGCCAAGCCAGCCAAGAACACGGTGGCGATCATTTATTCCGGAGACGCTGGATGGCAAAAT
ATCGATGAGGCGATTGGTACCTATCTGCAGACGGAAGGGATTCCTGTCATTGGCGTCAGTTCACTTCGGT
ATTTCTGGTCGGAGCGGTCCCCAAGCGAAACTGCTAAGGATCTTGGTCACATAATCGATGTCTACACCAA
GCATTTCGGTGTGCAGAATGTTTTACTTGTAGGATATTCTTTCGGCGCGGACGTCATGCCGGCAAGCTTC
AATAGGCTTACGCTTGAGCAAAAAAATCGGGTTAAGCAAATCTCTCTCTTGGCATTGTCACATCAAGTCG
ACTATGTCGTCTCATTTAGGGGCTGGCTCCAACTCGAAACGGAAGGTAAGGGCGGCAATCCTCTGGATGA
TCTCAGATCCATTGACCCTGCAATCGTCCAATGCATGTACGGGCGCGAAGACCGTAATAATGCTTGCCCA
TCTCTCCGACAGACCGGCGCAGAGGTGATAGGCTTCAGCGGAGGCCATCACTTTGATAATGATTTCAAAA
AACTGTCTACGCGCGTCGTCTCAGGCCTCGTGGCACGCCTAAGTCATCAGTAATCTTTAGTTCCTGCACC
GCTTTAGTATTGACTGGGATAGCGACGCCTGTGATGCAGACATCGGATATTGTGTCGTTAAGTAAAAGGC
CTTCGTCTGATCGCGAGACTCGCTAGTGGTTTTCAGGTGAGTGAGATGTTTTGCCGCAAGTTGCGCTGAG
ATCGCATCTGCCTGCGGCTGCCGCACCTCCAGATTGGCAGCAACAAGATCATCCTTCAAGGGAAGATGCC
TATAACGCATGTGTTGACGACTTTCGCCTCGTGAATGATCCGGTCTGTTCCCGACAGTGGGATGCCGTCG
CGATAGAGCAGGCTCTCGCGCCAGGAGGAATTTCTCCGATATGACTTCTCTCCTTCTACGTGCCCAAAGC
AGCAACGAAATCATCTATCGCGGCCAAAAGAGCGGTCATGTGAAAGCACCCTTGCCAGTCAATTCCCTGG
CCAAGGTCAGCACGGCGATACTGCGAGGTGTTGCTACACCACGGAGGCGATCTAGAAGGACGATTTCATC
ATTTAGGCCGCACACTCATAAATCAGGTTTGCAAATCGGTCTGATTTTGATTCATTGAGGCTTGACTTGG
AGGCCACTGATAACCCGTCCCCGCTTTGATGTCACCGATTTCGAATGGACTGTTGTTCAGTCCTTTGTTC
CCAAATAAGCCGCGTCGCGTGCCGCGCGTTGACGCGGGTGATCAATGTCATCTTGTGGCGCTTCCGGACG
GGCCCGCCCTGGGCAGACGTTCCTGATCGATACGGTTCCTGTACAACCTGCTACAATCGCTTTGTACGAT
GGCGTGAGGCAGACGTCTGGGATCATATTCTGAGTGTGATTTCCAAGGCTTTCGATAGAATGTCGTCATG
ATTGACAGTTCCTGTGTCCGCGTCCACCAACATGCGGCGACGGGAAACAGCGGGATCAAGACGATGGCTG
TATGGGACGTTCCCGTGGCGGTTTGACCACCAAGATTCACGCTGTTGTCGATGCCGACGGTTGACCGATC
CGTCTTGCGCTGACAGCGGGTCAAGCCCATGACCGCCGCATGACCGAAACATTTTTACAAATAATCGCTT
AGAGTGCGTTTCTGCTGGCGGACAAGGCATATGATACCAACGCGATAAGAGCATTTGCAAAGCGCAAGCA
GGCATGGGCCAATATTCCTGCCAAGAGCAATCGGAAGGAAGCTTCCCGTTCATCGAATGGGTTTACAGAC
AGCGTAACCTCGCCGAGCATTTTCGTTCTGAGCCTGACCTGACCAACTGCGGCCTGAATAGGTCGATCCG
GTTGCTTAGTCATGGATGCGCGGTTCTCGGTCCATGTTGCGTTCCAAGACGCCGGGCGAGGTTTCTCGCT
TCAATTGAAATCATAAAGAAGCAATTGAAAATTTTCGAGTAACCGACCCTCCCGATAATCTTCAACATAA
AACAACGCACTTCTTCCAACGGGAGAGGCGGTGTTAGTTGCGAGCTAAGGAGATAAGGTATGCTTAAGAG
ATCGGGGTCGCTTTCTCTTGCCTTGATGGTCTCCTTCTGTTCGTCGAGCCTTGCCACGCCACTCTCATCT
GCTGAGTTTGACCATGTTGCTCGCAAGTGTGCCCCATCAGTTGCGACATCTACGCTTGCGGCGATAGCTA
AGGTGGAGAGTCGCTTTGATCCTTTAGCGATTCATGACAACACGACCGGCGAAACGCTTCACTGGCAAGA
TCACAGCCAAGCAACCCAAGTCGTCAGGCGCCGTCTCGATGCACGGCATTCGCTGGATGTTGGCCTCATG
CAAATAAACTCTCGAAATTTTTCTATGCTCGGTCTGACACCTGACGGTGCGCTCCAGGCGTGCACATCAT
TATCTGCCGCTGCAAACATGCTGAAAAGTCGTTATGCAGGCGGCGAAACGATTGACGAGAAGCAATTTGC
GCTTCGTCGGGCGATCTCCGCTTACAACACCGGTAATTTCATCGGCGGTTTTGCAAACGGCTACGTGCGA
AAAGTTGAAACAGCTGCTCAATCGCTGGTGCCCGCGTTAATCGAGCCTCCAAAAGACGATCACGAGGCGC
TAAAATCCGAAGAGACGTGGGATGTTTGGGGGTCATATCAGCGCCGCTCGCAGGAGGATGGCGCTGGCGG
TTTAATCGCTCCGCCACCGCCACACCAGGACAACGGCAAATCCGCAGACGACAATCAAGTCTTATTCGAC
TTATACTAAGGAGGTGCGCATTGATGCGATGCTTTGAGAGATACCGTTTACATCTAAATCGCCTCTCGCT
CTCGAATGCGATGATGCGCGTGATATCGAGCTGCGCCCCAAGCTTGTGCGGTGCAATTGCATGGAGCATT
TCCTCATCCGGACCCGCCGCAGCGCAATCTGCGGGTGGCGGCACTGACCCCGCCACAATGGTTAACAATA
TATGCACGTTTATCCTTGGTCCGTTCGGCCAGTCACTCGCTGTTCTCGGCATTGTCGCTATCGGGATCTC
CTGGATGTTCGGGCGGGCTTCGCTTGGGCTGGTTGCCGGCGTCGTCGGCGGCATTGTTATCATGTTTGGG
GCGAGCTTCCTCGGCCAAACGCTCACTGGCGGTAGTTGATGGCTGATCGTTTGGAAGAATCGACCCTTTA
CCTCGCAGCCACACGGCCCGCATTGTTTCTTGGGGTGCCACTGACATTGGCAGGGTTATTCATGATGTTC
GCCGGCTTTGTCATCGTTATCGTTCAGAACCCGCTCTACGAAGTCGTTCTCGTGCCGTTATGGTTTGCAG
CCCGGCTCATCGTGGAGCGAGACTACAATGCGGCGAGCGTCGTCCTGCTATTTTTGCGGACCGCGGGAAG
AAGCATTGATAGTGCAGTTTGGGGGGGCGCTACTGTTAGCCCAAATCCAATTAGGGTTCCCCCACGAGGG
AGAGGAATGGTGTGATGCTCGGCGCGAGTGGAACGACCGAAAGATCCGGTGAGATCTATCTCCCTTATAT
TGGCCACCTCAGCGACCATATCGTCCTTCTTGAAGACGGATCGATCATGACCATTGCGAGAATTGATGGC
GTTGCATTCGAGCTTGAGGAAACTGAAATGCGCAATGCGCGTTGTCGTGCGTTCAACACGCTGTTGCGCA
ATATCGCTGATGATCATGTGTCAATATATGCTCACCTCGTACGTCATGCCGACGTGCCATCATCGGCGCC
GCGACACTTCCGTAGTGTTTTCGCCGCTAGCCTGAACGAAGCTTTTGAACAGCGCGTGCTCTCCGGCCAA
CTCCTCCGCAATGAACACTTCCTTACGTTGATTGTCTACCCACAGGCGGCTTTAGGGAAGGTAAAGAGGA
GGTTCACCAAGCTAAGCGGAAAAAGGGAAAACGATCTCACGGGCCAGATCAGGAACATGGAAGATCTTTG
GCATGTTGTCGCTGGCTCTCTTAAAGCGTATGGCCTGCATCGTCTTGGCATCCGCGAGAAGCAGGGTGTG
CTCTTCACCGAAATTGGCGAAGCGCTACGGTTGATCATGACTGGTCGGTTCACACCGGTTCCGGTCGTCA
GCGGCTCACTCGGCGCTTCGATTTATACCGACAGAGTCATTTGCGGCAAGCGAGGACTCGAGATCAGAAC
GCCAAAAGACAGTTACGTTGGATCCATCTATTCGTTTCGCGAATACCCTGCAAAAACACGGCCGGGCATG
CTCAACGCGCTGCTATCCCTCGATTTTCCACTTGTTCTCACGCAGAGTTTTTCGTTCCTGACTCGCCCGC
AAGCGCACGCGAAACTTAGCCTCAAATCGAGCCAGATGCTGAGTTCCGGCGATAAAGCCGTGACTCAAAT
CGGCAAATTATCCGAGGCTGAGGACGCACTTGCGAGCAACGAATTCGTTATGGGCTCACATCATTTGAGC
CTTTGCGTCTATGCAGACGATCTCAATAGTCTTGGGGACAGGGGCGCGCGGGCTCGGACACGAATGGCGG
ATGCAGGTGCCGTGGTTGTCCAAGAAGGTATTGGTATGGAAGCGGCCTATTGGTCCCAATTGCCGGGGAA
TTTTAAGTGGCGCACACGCCCTGGCGCAATCACTTCACGCAATTTCGCAGGGTTTGTCTCTTTCGAAAAC
TTTCCAGAGGGCGCCAGCTCAGGCCACTGGGGCAACGCGATTGCCCGATTTCGTACCAATGGCGGAACGC
CTTTCGACTATATCCCGCATGAGCACGATGTTGGCATGACGGCAATATTCGGGCCTATCGGGAGGGGTAA
GACGACGCTCATGATGTTTGTTCTAGCCATGCTCGAACAGAGCATGGTCGACCGTGCAGGTACGGTCGTG
TTCTTTGACAAGGACCGGGGTGGCGAATTGCTGGTTCGCGCCACAGGAGGAACATATTTGGCACTTCACA
GAGGCACACCCAGCGGGTTGGCGCCGTTGCGTGGCCTAGAAAACACAGCAGCCTCACACGATTTTCTGCG
CGAATGGATCGTGGCTCTCATCGAGAGTGATGGTCGGGGTGGGATTTCTCCGGAAGAGAACCGCCGTCTG
GTCCGTGGTATCCATCGTCAGCTCTCGTTTGATCCACAAATGCGTTCAATCGCGGGGTTACGTGAATTTT
TGTTGCATGGGCCCGCCGAAGGCGCAGGAGCGCGGCTCCAACGCTGGTGCCGGGGCCATGCGCTTGGCTG
GGCATTTGACGGCGAAGTTGACGAAGTAAAGTTAGATCCGTCGATTACCGGCTTCGACATGACGCATCTT
CTCGAATACGAGGAAGTATGCGCTCCCGCTGCAGCATATCTCCTGCATCGGATTGGAGCCATGATCGACG
GCCGCCGTTTTGTGATGAGCTGCGATGAGTTTCGCGCCTATTTGTTAAACCCTAAATTTTCGACTGTCGT
CGACAAATTCCTCCTGACCGTTCGAAAAAACAACGGGATGCTAATACTGGCAACGCAGCAACCAGAGCAT
GTTCTGGAATCGCCGCTAGGAGCCAGCTTGGTTGCGCAATGTATGACGAAGATTTTCTATCCATCACCAA
CCGCAGATCGATCGGCTTATGTCGATGGACTGAAATGTACCGAAAAGGAATTTCAGGCGATCCGTGAAGA
CATGACGGTCGGCAGCCGTAAGTTTCTTCTTAAACGAGAAAGTGGAAGCGTCATCTGCGAATTTGATCTG
CGGGATATGCGTGAATATGTCGCCGTGCTTTCGGGGCGTGCCAACACGGTGCGCTTTGCAACTCGACTAC
GCGAGGCACAAGAAGGCAACTCATCTGGCTGGCTCAGCGAATTCATGGCCCGTCACCACGAGGCAGAAGA
TTGATAAGGTAGGAAACGATGAAGACGACGCAACTTATTGCAACAGTTTTGACCTGCAGCTTTCTATATA
TTCAGCCCGCGCGGGCGCAGTTTGTTGTTAGCGACCCGGCAACGGAGGCTGAGACGCTCGCGACTGCGCT
CGCGACTGCGGAGAATCTCACTCAGACTATAGCGATGGTTACGATGTTGACGTCGGCCTACGGCGTTACT
GGACTACTGACTTCGCTCAACCAGAAAAATCAGTATCCTTCGACGAAGGACCTAGACAATGAAATGTTTT
CGCCGCGAATGCCAATGTCGACCACGGCACGTGCGATCACCAGCGATACAGATCGTGCAGTCGTGGGTAG
TGATGCTGAAGCGGACCTGTTGCGATCGCAGATCACCGGTTCCGCAAACAGCGCTGGCATTGCGGCTGAC
AATCTGGAAACGATGGACAAACGCTTGACGGCGAATGCTGATACGTCTGCTCAGCTTTCCCGATCTCGCA
ATATCATGCAGGCAACCGTGACCAATGGTTTGCTTCTCAAGCAGATCCATGACGCAATGATTCAAAATGT
ACAGGCGACAAGCCTATTAACGATGACTACCGCGCAGGCCGGCCTTCACGAGGCGGAAGAGGCGGCCGCT
CAACGCAAGGAGCATCAAAAGACCGCTGTCATCTTTGGTGCCCTCCCCTAAGGCTGGGCGATTTGTTCAT
CCGCCCGCATCCTCGCCGAATGCGAGCTCATTTTATCCAACATTATGCGACAAACCAGTCAAGTTCAGGT
CCAATCGATGAATTTCACGATTCCGGCGCCGTTTACGGCCATTCATACGATCTTCGATGTAGCCTTCACG
ACAGGCTTGGACTCGATGCTTGAGACTATCCAGGAGGCGGTGAGTGCGCCATTGATCGCCTGTGTCACTC
TTTGGATTATTGTTCAGGGTATTTTAGTCATACGCGGCGAAGTCGATACCCGTAGCGGTATCACTCGGGT
GATCACGGTCACCATCGTTGTTGCTCTAATTGTTGGGCAGGCTAACTACCAAGACTATGTGGTTTCCATC
TTCGAAAAGACGGTCCCAAACTTTGTTCAGCAGTTTAGTGTAACCGGCTTGCCTCTGCAGACTGTTCCGG
CACAGTTGGATACAATGTTCGCCGTGACCCAGGCCGTTTTTCAGAAAATCGCATCCGAAATCGGTCCGAT
GAACGACCAGGACATCCTTGCTTTCCAAGGGGCACAGTGGGTCCTTTACGGCACGCTCTGGTCTGCCTTC
GGAGTTTACGACGCCGTTGGAATTCTCACGAAAGTGCTTCTCGCGATCGGGCCTCTGATCCTCGTCGGAT
ATATTTTTGATCGCACGCGGGACATCGCAGCTAAGTGGATCGGGCAACTTATCACCTACGGTCTCTTGCT
TCTCCTCTTAAACCTCGTGGCAACGATCGTCATCCTAACCGAAGCGACTGCGCTCACCCTTATGCTTGGT
GTAATCACCTTCGCCGGTACGACCGCGGCCAAGATCATTGGTCTTTACGAACTCGATATGTTTTTTCTGA
CAGGGGATGCGCTCATTGTCGCTTTGCCGGCGATCGCCGGCAACATTGGAGGCAGTTACTGGAGCGGCGC
AACCCAATCTGCCAGCAGCTTGTACCGTCGCTTCGCTCAGGTTGAGCGAGGCTAGGTCGCGCAAAAATTC
GCCTCAATGGAGAATTCTATGAAGTATTGCCTGCTGTGCCTAGTTGTCGCTTTGAGCGGCTGCCAGACAA
ACGACACATTAGCGAGCTGCAAAGGCCCGATCTTCCCGCTGAATGTGGGGCGATGGCAGCCTACTCCGTC
AGATCTTCAGCTCGGCAATTCGGGTGGACGCTATGACGGGGCCTGAATATGCCATGCTAGTGGCGCGCGA
AAGCCTTGCCGAGCACTATAAGGAAGTAGAAGCCTTTCAAACCGCGCGAGCGAAATCGGCGCGACGTCTC
TCCAAACTCATTGCAGCTGTCGCAGCTATCGCGATTTTGGGAAATGTTGCTCAAGCGTTCGCTATAGCCA
CAATGGTGCCGTTGAGCAGGCTTGTGCCCGTATATCTATGGATACGGCCGGACGGCACCGTTGACAGCGA
GGTGTCTGTCTCGCGATTGCCTGCAACTCAAGAGGAGGCCGTCGTTAACGCCTCATTGTGGGAGTACGTT
CGCCTGCGCGAGAGTTATGATGCCGACACCGCTCAGTACGCCTACGACCTGGTATCGAACTTCAGTGCCC
CAACAGTGCGCCAGGATTACCAGCAATTCTTCAACTATCCCAATCCCAGTTCGCCTCAAGTCATTCTTGG
CAAACGCGGCAGGGTGGAGGTCGAGCACATCGCTTCAAATGATGTAACTCCAAGCACGCAGCAAATTCGC
TATAAAAGGACCCTCGTCGTTGACGGCAAAATGCCTGTGGTGAGTACGTGGACCGCGACAGTTCGCTACG
AAAAGGTGACCAGCTTGCCCGGCAGATTGAGACTAACCAACCCGGCAGGTCTGGTTGTCACCTCCTATCA
GACATCGGAAGATACCGTTTCAAACGTAGGCCACAGCGAACCATGATCAGAAAAGCACTTTTCATTTTAG
CATGTTTATTTGCCGCTGCGACTGGTGCGGAGGCTGAAGACACTCCAATGGCGGGCAAGCTAGATCCGCG
CATGCGTTATTTGGCTTACAATCCCGATCAAGTGGTGCGCCTCTCGACGGCGGTTGGAGCTACTTTGGTC
GTAACATTCGCCACGAACGAAACGGTGACAGCGGTTGCCGTTTCAAATAGCAAAGATCTAGCAGCCCTAC
CGCGGGGAAATTATCTATTTTTCAAGGCAAGCCAGGTCCTCACGCCTCAGCCAGTAATCGTGCTAACCGC
AAGCGACTCCGGGATGCGCCGTTATGTTTTCAGTATAAGTTCCAAGACTCTGTCCCACCTCGATAAAGAG
CAGCCCGATCTCTATTACAGCGTCCAATTCGCCTACCCCGCCGACGATGCGGCGGCTCGGCGAAGGGAGG
CACAACAGAAGGCTGTTGTGGACAGACTACACGCGGAAGCACAATATCAACGGAAAGCTGAGAATTTATT
GGATCAGCCTGTCACAGCCCTTGGTGCGGCGGACAGTAATTGGCACTACGTCGCCCAAGGCGATCGTTCG
CTGTTGCCACTCGAAGTCTTCGACAATGGATTTACGACGGTATTCCACTTTCCGGGCAATGTACGCATAC
CCTCCATCTACACCATCAATCCTGATGGCAAGGAAGCTGTTGCCAACTATTCAGTTAAAGGGAGCGATGT
CGAGATTTCTTCGGTTTCCCGAGGTTGGCGTCTGAGGGATGGCCACACAGTACTATGTATCTGGAACACC
GCTTACGATCCCGTTGGCCAAAGGCCGCAAACGGGCACGGTGAGGCCCGATGTGAAACGCGTCCTGAAGG
GGGCGAAGGGATGAATAACGATAGTCAGCAAGCGGCACATGAGGTTGATGCATCTGGATCCCTGGTCTCC
GACAAACATCGCCGGCGTCTTTCGGGGTCTCAGAAATTGATCGTCGGAGGTGTCGTTCTCGCGTTATCAT
TAAGCCTCATTTGGCTAGGTGGGCGCCAAAAGAAGGTGAATGAGAACGCATCGCCGTCAACTTTGATCGC
AACAAACACCAAGCCATTTCATCCAGCTCCGATTGAGGTGCCGCCGGATCCTCCAGCGGTTCAAGAGGCT
GTTCAGCCTGCTGCTCCTCTACCGCCGAGGGGCGAACCGGAGCGGCATGAGCCACGGCCGGAAGAAACAC
CGATTTTTGCATATAGCAGCGGCGATCAAGGGGTCAGCAAACGCGCCATTCAGGGCGACACGGGCCGAAG
ACAAGAAGGCAAGCGTGACGACAACTCCTTGCCGAATGGCGAAGTGTCCGGCGAGAACGATTTGTCGATA
CGTATGAAACCCACCGAGCTGCAGCCCAGCAGCGCCACGCTCTTGCCGCACCCCGATTTTATGGTAACGC
AAGGGACAATAATTCCGTGCATCTTGCAAACCGCAATCGACACAAATTTGGCAGGCTATGTAAAGTGTGT
CTTGCCTCAGGATATTCGTGGAACAACGAACAATATCGTGCTTCTTGATCGTGGCACCACCGTTGTTGGC
GAAATACAGCGTGGCTTGCAACAGGGAGATGGGCGCGTTTTTGTGTTGTGGGATCGCGCCGAGACACCTG
ACCATGCGATGATCTCGTTAACATCGCCAAGCGCGGACGAACTCGGTCGCTCAGGATTGCCGGGCTCGGT
CGACAGCCACTTCTGGCAGCGTTTTAGCGGAGCTATGCTCTTGAGTGTTGTTCAAGGCGCCTTCCAGGCA
GCTAGCACCTACGCCGGCAGCTCGGGTGGCGGGATGAGCTTCAACAGCTTTCAAAATAACGGTGAGCAGA
CAACTGAGACAGCCCTTAAGGCAACCATCAACATACCGCCAACCCTGAAGAAGAATCAGGGTGACACCGT
TTCCATTTTCGTAGCACGGGACCTCGATTTCTTTGGTGTTTACCAGCTCCGCCTGACTGGCGGCGCCACG
CGGGGGAGGAACCGCCGCTCTTAATGAATTCAAATTTCCGCTTAGAGATAGGATACATTGTAAATGGAAG
TGGATCCGCAACTACGCTTTCTTCTGAAGCCGATTTTGGAATGGCTCGATGACCCGAAGACTGAAGAAAT
TGCGATCAATCGACCTGGAGAGGCATTTGTGCGCCAAGCCGGCATTTTTACCAAGATGCCTTTGCCCGTC
TCTTATGATGATCTTGAAGATATCGCTATTTTAGCGGGCGCGCTGAGAAAGCAGGATGTCGGACCACGTA
ACCCCCTCTGCGCCACTGAACTTCCTGGTGGTGAACGACTACAAATCTGTCTGCCGCCGACCGTTCCCTC
GGGCACCGTCAGCTTGACCATTCGACGGCCAAGCTCGCGTGTTTCTGGTCTTAAAGAAGTCTCCTCCCGT
TATGATGCTTCGAGGTGGAACCAGTGGCAGACACGAAGGAAACGCCAAAATCAGGATGATGAAGCTATCC
TTCAGCATTTTGACAACGGGGATTTGGAAGCGTTTCTGCACGCATGCGTCGTCAGCCGACTGACGATGTT
GCTATGTGGCCCTACCGGAAGCGGCAAGACAACAATGAGCAAGACCTTGATCAGCGCCATCCCCCCCCAG
GAAAGGCTAATCACCATAGAAGATACGCTCGAACTCGTCATTCCACACGATAATCATGTTAGACTACTCT
ACTCCAAGAACGGTGCTGGGCTGGGTGCTGTGAGCGCCGAGCACTTGCTCCAAGCAAGTCTGCGTATGCG
GCCGGACCGGATATTGCTTGGCGAGATGCGCGACGATGCAGCATGGGCTTATCTGAGTGAAGTCGTCTCG
GGACATCCGGGATCGATTTCAACAATACACGGCGCGAATCCAATCCAAGGATTCAAGAAACTGTTTTCCC
TTGTCAAAAGTAGCGCCCAAGGTGCTAGCTTGGAAGATCGCACACTGATTGACATGCTCTCTACGGCGAT
CGATGTCATCATTCCATTCCGTGCCTATGAGGACGTTTATGAAGTAGGCGAGATCTGGCTCGCGGCGGAC
GCACGACGCCGGGGCGAGACCATAGGCGATCTCCTTAATCAATAGTAGCTGTAACCTCGAAGCGTTTCAC
TTGTAACAACGATTGAGAACTTTTGTCATAAAATTGAAATACTTGGTTCGCATTTTCGTCATCCGCGGTC
AGCCGCAATTCTGACGAACTGCCCATTTAGCTGGAGATGATTGTACATCCTTCACGTGAAAATTTCTCAA
GCGCTGTGAACAAGGGTTCAGATTTTAGATTGAAAGGTGAGCCGTTGAAACACGTTCTTCTTATCGATGA
CGATGTCGCTATGCGGCATCTTATTATCGAATACCTTACGATCCACGCCTTCAAAGTGACCGCGGTAGCC
GACAGCACCCAGTTCACTAGAGTACTCTCTTCCGCGACGGTCGATGTCGTGGTTGTTGATCTAAATTTAG
GTCGTGAAGATGGGCTTGAGATCGTTCGAAATCTGGCGGCAAAGTCTGATATTCCAATCATAATTATCAG
TGGCGACCGCCTTGAGGAGACGGATAAAGTTGTTGCACTCGAGCTAGGAGCAAGTGATTTTATCGCTAAG
CCGTTTAGTACGAGAGAGTTTCTTGCACGCATTCGGGTTGCCTTGCGCGTGCGCCCCAACGTTGTCCGCT
CCAAAGACCGACGGTCTTTTTGTTTTACTGACTGGACACTTAATCTCAGGCAACGTCGCTTGATGTCCGA
AGCTGGCGGTGAGGTGAAACTTACGGCAGGTGAGTTCAATCTTCTCCTCGCGTTTTTAGAGAAACCCCGC
GACGTTCTATCGCGCGAGCAACTTCTCATTGCCAGTCGAGTACGCGACGAGGAGGTTTACGACAGGAGTA
TAGATGTTCTCATTTTGCGGCTGCGCCGCAAACTTGAGGCGGATCCGTCAAGCCCTCAACTGATAAAAAC
AGCAAGAGGTGCCGGTTATTTCTTTGACGCGGACGTGCAGGTTTCGCACGGGGGGACGATGGCAGCCTGA
GCCAATTGCATTTGGCTCTTAATTATCTGGCTCAAAAGGTGACTGAGGACGCGGCCAGCGGCCTCAAACC
TACACTCAATATTTGGTGAGGGGTTCCGATAGGTCCCTCTTCACCAATTGCTCGATGGCTTCTCTCCAGC
AAAGAATGACGCGAGCGCGGCGGTAGCCAGCTTGTGGCCGAAAGCTCGAGCGGTCTCCAACCCCAACGGA
TCAAAATGACTTCGAGCGACCTCGAGCAACGCAACCGGGAACATGCGTGAGGTCTGAACGAGAACGGATT
TTTCTGTAGTTGAAGGGATCGGATAACTTTTCGGGGCCACGCGAAATGATCCATCTGCCAGCATGCTTTC
GAAATCGTCCAACGCGCGCCTTAAAATCATTTGTAGCGACTTCGAGGGACTGTATTGCCGAACGAGGTTG
TCATATGTTTTCGACACTTGAGGCGCGGGCGGTCGCGCTGAAAGAAAAACCTGGAGCTTTTTCGGGGACG
GAGGTGGACTAAGGGCATCCACAGTTAGCTTAAGTTGTCGATCGGGACTGTAAATGTGATCGGCGACGAG
AGGCTCACGTTGCTGGTCTTTCTCGTCGGCTTTTTCAGGCAAGTGCTGGAGGTCCAGCTTCTGGGGAACA
AGTGTCGGGTTGGGATGGTGGATCTCGGGTCGAGCACCAGCAAGCCGCCGTGCTTCGCCGACCGACAATG
CGGGCTTGCGAATTGCCATCTTCAAGCCTCCAAGATTTTGCTGATCAGTTTCGAAATGACCACGACTTCC
TCCATCGCAATCCGAAGATTCCTCTCTATGAGGCGCATCGTCGGATCAGTTCCCGTGTTTAGTAATGTAA
GATGCAACATGCCGCGTTCTTTCATCGCGGCAAATGCATCTCTTTCATGCATGGGAGACGGTACAACTGG
AAGGCTCTCTAGCGTCTCTGACATCCTGCGTTGCGATGTTGTCAATCGGCCGACCGGGACGCGTTGGCGC
AAAACAGCTGTAGGAATTGCCAAATTTTCACTCAACAGCAGCTCGATGACGTAGCGGTAGGTAGATAGTG
CCTCATCGATGTCGAGCGGCGTTAGCATGGTGGGGATCAGAAGCAGGTTTGAGCTAGCGATGATTGTGTT
GTTGAGCTCGCTCGAGCCGCCACGCGTATCGGCCAACGCATAATCAAATCCTTCGAGCTCGGCATTTTCA
TAGGCTGCTTCAAGAAGGGGCATTTCGTCGGCGGAATAGACTTCACAGCGAGGATCCCAGGTACTGCTTT
GTAAGGCGTTTTCTCTCCATCGCGTCAGAGGCCGGTTTTCGTCGGCATCAAAGAGGGCCACTCGTTTACC
GTCATTTGCCAAAGCAGCGCAAAGGCCCATGAGTGCGGTGGTTTTGCCAGCACCCCCTTTGAAAGAACAA
AACGTCAAAAGTTGCATATTCTGATCCCGCCTATCCTGTGAAACCGGAGTGCATTTGTATTTTTGTTCGT
ATAAATGTTTTTGTGATTATCGATGAGTAAAAGCGTTGTTACACTATTTTTATTTCACATTCGTTATAAG
ACAATTGCAAATGTAGCAAGTATATTCAGTATTGACTGTAAATGTACTGTTGATTTCATATTGAGCAGGG
CTAGACTTCCATCCGTCTACCCGGGCACATTTCGTGCTGGAGTATCCAGACCTTCCGCTTTCTTTGGAGG
AAGCTATGTCAAAACACACCAGAGCCACGTCGAGTGAGACTACCATCAACCAGCATCGATCCCTGAAAGT
TGAAGGGTTCAAGGTCGTGAGTGCCCGTCTGCGATCGGCCGAGTATGAAACCTTTTCCTATCAAGCGCGC
CTGCTGGGACTTTCGGATAGTATGGCAATTCGCGTTGCGGTGCGCCGCATCGGGGGCTTTCTCGAAATAG
ATGCAGACACACGAGAAAAGATGGAAGCCATACTTCAGTCCATCGGAATACTCTCAAGCAATGTATCCAT
GCTTCTATCTGCCTACGCCGAAGACCCTCGATCGGATCTGGAGGCTGTGCGAGATGAACGTATTGCTTTT
GGCGAGGCTTTCGCCGCCCTCGATGGACTACTGCGCTCCATTTTGTCCGTATCCCGGCGACGGATCGACG
GTCGCTCGTTACTGAAAGGTGCCTTGTAGCACTTGACCACGCACCTGACGGGAGAAAATTGGATGCCCGA
TCGCGCTCAAGTAATCATTCGCATTGTGCCAGGAGGTGGAACCAAGACCCTTCAGCAGATAATCAATCAG
CTGGAGTACCTGTCCCGAAAGGGAAAGCTGGAACTGCAGCGTTCAGCCCGGCATCTCGATATTCCCGTTC
CGCCGGATCAAATCCGTGAGCTTGCCCAAAGCTGGGTTACGGAGGCCGGGATTTATGACGAAAGTCAGTC
AGACGATGACAGGCAACAAGACTTAACAACACACATTATTGTAAGCTTCCCCGCAGGTACCGACCAAACC
GCAGCTTATGAAGCAAGCCGGGAATGGGCAGCCGAGATGTTTGGGTCAGGATACGGGGGTGGCCGCTATA
ACTATCTGACAGCCTACCACGTCGACCGCGATCATCCACATTTACATGTCGTGGTCAATCGTCGGGAACT
TCTGGGGCAGGGGTGGCTGAAAATATCCAGGCGCCATCCCCAGCTGAATTATGACGGCTTACGGAAAAAG
ATGGCAGAGATTTCACTTCGTCACGGCATAGTCCTGGATGCGACTTCGCGAGCAGAAAGGGGAATAGCAG
AGCGACCAATCACATATGCTGAATATCGACGCCTTGAGCGGATGCAGGCTCAAAAGATTCAATTCGAAGA
TACAGATTTTGATGAGACCTCGCCTGAGGAAGATCGTCGGGACCTCAGTCAATCGTTCGATCCATTTCGA
TCGGACGCATCTGCCGGCGAACCGGACCGTGCAACCCGACATGACAAACAACCGCTTGAACCGCACGCCC
GTTTCCAGGAGCCCGCCGGCTCCAGCATCAAAGCCGACGCACGGATCCGCGTACCATTGGAGAGCGAGCG
GGGTGCCCAACCATCCGCGTCCAAAATCCCTGTAACTGGGCATTTCGGGATTGAGACTTCGTATGTCGCT
GAAGCCAGCGTGCCCAAACAAAGCGGCAATTCCGATACTTCTCGCCCGGTGACTGACGTTGCCATGCACA
CAGTCGAGCGCCAGCAGCGATCAAAACGACGTCATGACGAGGAGGCAGGTCCGAGCGGAGCAAACCGTAA
AAGATTGAAGGCCGCGCAAGTTGATTCCGAGGCAAATGTCGGTGAGCCCGACGGTCGCGATGACAGCAAC
AAGGCGGCTGATCCGGTGTCTGCTTCCATCCGTACCGAGCAACCGGAAGCTTCTCCAACGTGTCCGCGTG
ACCGTCACGATGGAGAATTGGGAGAACGCAAACGTGCAAGAGGTAATCGTCGCGACGATGGGCGCGGGGG
GACCTAGAGACAGGAAGGACCGAATAATGGCAAATGGTCAGTTCACGATACGCTCTGCTCGCCCGGCCTC
CGTCGGACTGACAGGCGAACGGCGTGGAGCCGCATCCGCCTCTAGCTCTGCACTGTCCAATGTTCAAAGA
GATGTTAGGGATAGGCTGATTCCAACTAGCTCACCAAGATTACCAAATGCAGCCATATTGCGTGATTCCT
CGGGAAGAGCGTCGACTGGTCTGCGGTACATGGCGGCTACTCTTCATTGGTCTGCGATCGCGCCATTATC
GCTAATAAACAGCAACGACCTGGCTCCGGCCGCTTATGACTTTGAGACGCGAAATAACGCAAGAAATGTG
ACTGCCAAAGTCGGCAGGGCAGTCCCTGTTCCCAAGCAAGGCGGGCTCGGCAAAACGCTCGCACCCGTAC
CCCTTAGTACACGTATATCAAGGGTCAATTCCGACCGAAGACTGCCCGCTGACGCAGAAGACCGCCCTGA
AACGCGCGACCCCCAGAAAGGACGTGGCAGTCATGGTGCGACGCCAACCTTACATGAAAAGATTGGAACC
GCGTTTGCTCGAAGATTGCGAAAGCATACGTACTATATTGTTTGCAGTTGCTGCCAGACCCGGAGCGCGT
TGACGATGGGTGCAAAGATTTCGGTGAAGTCATGAACTCCAGCAAGACTTCGCCCCAGCGTATGACCCTG
AGCATCGTATGTTCGCTGGCAGCCGGTTTTTGTGCGGCCAGCTGCTATGTAACGTTCCGCCGGGGCTTCA
ACGGCGAAGCGATGATGACGTTCGACGTTTTCGCTTTTTGGTATGAGACCCCGCTTTACTTGGGTTATGC
CAGCACCGTCTTCTGGCGTGGTTTATCTGTTGTCATCTTTACCTCGCTGATCGTTCTTTCAAGTCAGCTC
ATCATATCGCTGCGCAATCAGAAGCATCATGGGACAGCTCGTTGGGCAGAAATTGGCGAAATGCGGCATG
CTGGTTATCTGCAGCGTTACAGTCGCATCAAGGGGCCGATCTTTGGAAAGACATGTGGTCCCCTTTGGTT
CGGCAGTTATTTGACCAATGGCGAACAGCCACACAGTCTTGTCGTCGCGCCAACGCGTGCTGGCAAAGGC
GTCGGCATCGTCATTCCAACGCTGTTGACCTTCAAGGGCTCGGTAATCGCCCTTGACGTCAAGGGAGAAT
TGTTTGAACTGACGTCCAGAGCACGCAAAGCGAGCGGCGACGCAGTTTTCAAGTTCTCCCCCCTAGATCC
TGAGCGGAAGACTCATTGTTACAATCCGGTCCTGGATATTGCCGCACTTCCGCCCGAACGCCAGTTCACT
GAAACACGCCGTCTAGCTGCGAACCTTATTACGGCTAAGGGAAAGGGAGCAGAAGGCTTTATTGACGGCG
CACGTGACCTGTTCGTCGCGGGAATCCTTACCTGCATTGAGCGTGGCACACCAACGATTGGCGCGGTATA
TGACCTATTTGCGCAGCCTGGCGAAAAGTATAAGCTTTTTGCGCAACTCGCGGAGGAAAGCCTAAACAAA
GAGGCTCAGCGTATCTTCGATAATATGGCGGGCAACGACACGAAAATTCTGACATCGTACACCTCTGTGC
TGGGCGACGGTGGACTGAACCTGTGGGCTGATCCGCTTATCAAAGCAGCGACAAGCCGGTCAGACTTTTC
CGTTTACGATCTCCGGAGGAAGAAGACCTGCATTTATCTTTGTGTCAGTCCCAACGATCTGGAGGTCTTG
GCACCACTTATGCGCCTGATGTTTCAGCAGCTCGTGTCAATCTTGCAGAGATCGCTGCCAGGTGAAGACG
AGTGCCATGAAGTTTTATTTCTCCTCGACGAATTCAAACACCTGGGCAAGCTTGAGGCCATAGAGACCGC
GATCACAACCATCGCCGGTTACAGAGGCCGCTTTATGTTTATTATTCAAAGTCTTTCGGCCTTGTCGGGC
ACATACGATGACGCAGGAAAACAAAACTTTCTGAGCAATACTGGCGTACAAGTATTTATGGCCACGGCTG
ATGACGAAACTCCAACCTACATCTCAAAAGCTATCGGCGAATATACGTTTAAAGCGCGTTCGACCTCTTA
CAGTCAAGCCAGAATGTTCGACCACAACATCCAGATTTCTGATCAAGGTGCAGCCCTTTTGCGCCCCGAA
CAAGTGCGCCTGCTAGACGATCAGAGTGAAATCGTTCTCATCAAAGGGCGACCTCCACTCAAATTACGAA
AGGTGCAGTATTATTCCGATCGTACGCTGAAAGGCCTTTTCGAACGCCAGATGGGCTCTCTGCCTGAGCC
CGCACCCTTGATGCTTTCCGACTATAGCAACGATCAAGTTCAATACCACTTGGCTCCGATAGCAAATTTT
AATGAGGATGCTGCACCGCAAAACAGAACTGTGGCCGAGGACCATGGAAGTGTTAAAGTCGGTGCTGATA
TCCCTGAACGCGTGATGGGAATAAATGGTGACGAGGAACAAGCCGATGCGGGCGAGATACCGCCGGAATC
GGTTGTGCCTCCAGAATTGACGCTCGCTCTGACCGCTCAACAGCAATTGTTGGACCAGATTATTGCACTT
CAGCAAAGATCGAGGTCCGCACCGGCATAGCCTGCGAAATGATCTTAATGGTGCAATTCGTTTCAGGCGG
CATGTTGCGGTTCAACAAAGTGTACGCCAGATCCCAATTGGCCCTTTACGAGGTGTCGGTATGACAGGAA
AGTCGAAAGTTCACATAAGAGGTTCGGCTGACGCGCTTCCTGACGTTCCTGGCGGAAGTACTACCGCCCC
TTTTTTAACCGAACCTTCTCGGGATCAGGTTGATGCCTCGTTTGAGGTCCAAACCGACTACAGCCAGTCT
ACTTCCGTGTCGTTTACCTATGATGGTGTTGGACTTGGTCCTGCCGAGCGTGCGGCTTACGAGAACTGGT
GCGAACCGGGCCGGCCCACTTGGAAAGATCTTATAATCAAGGCACGTGTCGATCCGATTGACGATGTGAC
CTGGCTCCGAGATTTAGAAGAGGACACCCCCTCAACCTTCAGATACGAAGGGATGCCTCTGGGCATCGGG
GAACGACAGGCCTACGAAAATTGGCAAGAGGACGCTCAGCCGACATGGGAAGACCTTGTTGTCAGCGCAC
GCTTGACGGAACTTGGCCGTCCACACGGGATTACCGGCGAGTATACATCCCTCGCAGGATCGAAGAATAC
AAGTTCAATTTCATTGAAGCGAAAGCGGAGCAACTTAATTGATGATGAGAATTCATCCGGATCGTTTTCA
TATGACGGGATGAAGCTCGGGGAAGCCGAGCGTTCTGCATATGGTGACTGGGCCGAGGCGGAGCCACCCA
CGTGGAAAGATTTGGTATTGAGGGCACGCGTTTCCTCGATCAATGACTCTGCTTGGCTTTTTGATTCACA
AACATCTTCATCATCATTTGAATACAACGGTGTTCCCTTGGGCGAGCCGGAACGGCAGGCTCTCAGACAA
TGGCAAGGAGACGCTCAGCCTACCTGGGAAGATCTCGTTGTTAACGCGCGTATGGCAGAACTTTGCCATG
CTGGTTGGATTGAAGGTCAAAAAGGTTGCTTTGAAGAGCGCGGGGAGGCTCTGCCCGCGTCGGAACGCGG
TTCGCAACGCCCCATTGGTCAACGGACAGATTCCTCCGATTCTTTTGTGTATGATGGCACAAGGCTCGGA
GCACCTGAGCGAACTGCTTATGAACGCTGGAGTAAGAGGGAACGCCCGACTTGGGAAGATCTCATCTTAG
ATGCACACCAGGCCAGGACTGAAAGTGACGCTGTTACGACCCAAGCGATTGGTCAGTCGTCCTCACCGGT
TTTCTTATATGAAGGAAAGTCGCTCGGAGACAGGGAACGAAAGGCTTACGAAAAATGGCGGCAGCCAGCC
CAACCGCGATGGCAAAATCTTGTAGTGAACGCTCGTCTGGCAGAAATCGATCCCTCAGCCTGGATTGCCG
ATGAGCGCGATCCGCTTGATGATAGCGACGCGCTTGGTCGCCCGTCGTACACAAGCTTGACGGATAGATC
AGACGTCCCTTTAGACGATCAATCAATCTATCGTCGTTCCGACCTAGTAAGGGAGCAGGTGCCAGAATCG
TCTCAAAGGCAATTCGCAGCATGTTCAGAATCTGAAACGAGGCCTGTGCAATGGTTTACTGCTTCTGGGT
CAGATGCAAACAATACGGAAAATATCACCGCCAGCGATCCCGTCGATCGCACGGGTGGAGTTAAGCGGCT
AGGCTCCAAAAGCGACAGAACCGTTACAGCTTCTATCCATGACGTGAATTCCAGCACAAGGCGACTGTTG
CTTAACGAATTTGGATCGGAGGCTCCGCGCCCTTCGCCAGAAAAGACTGTTCGCTTAAGAAGCGACAATA
TTGGCACCTATGGGAGCCGGAAAAATGAACGAGCGCGGCTCGCGACCGAAACCGGTGCGTATGAGTCGGA
GCATATTTTCGGGTTCAAGGCTGTCCACGATACTGCGAGAGCGACGAAAGAGGGCCGGCGTCTCGAAAGG
CCCATGCCCGCCTACCTTGAGGATAAGGGGCTTCATCGCCAACATATTGGCACCGGGAGAGGACGGACCA
AACTTGTCGGGCGCGGATGGCCGGATGACACAAGCTATCGCTCGGATCAAAGGGCAACTCTGTCGGACCC
CGTTGCGCGCTCGGAAGGCGCGACGGCCTCAAATGGGTATCAATTGAACCAATTGGGTTACGCGCACCAA
CTCGCTAGCGATGGCCTGCAAAGTGAATCGCCCGATGGTGTTGCCTTGCCAATTCAAGTGGCAACAACGA
GCTACAACTATACAGTGAGCCGCGATCCTGTCCTTGTTCCGCCGGATAAAAACGAAGCCCCTCAATTGCT
GCATCTTGGTCCCCGTGGTCAAACCGAAGCTGTTCTTGCCCGCGAAACAGCATTGACTGGAAAATGGCCG
ACTCTCGAGCGTGAGCAGCAAGTGTATCGCGAGTTTTTGGCCTTATATGACGTAAAAAAAGATCTTGAGG
CCAAATCAGTCGGCGTAAGACGGAAAAAAAAAGAAGTTATTTCTGCGTTAGACCGAACTGCGCGCTTGAT
AAGCACGTCGCCTTCGAAAGCTCGATCCAAAGCAGAGACTGAAAAAGCCATTGATGAGCTCGATGATCGA
CGAGTTTATGATCCGCGTGATCGAGCTCAAGACAAAGCGTTTAAACGCTGATAAGTCGCCAATATAGTGA
TCATTTGCAGTATTCGCATCGATCGCTGGTTGATATTCTGCCGCTGGTCGACCGGCTGCTCGTCGCCAAA
AATGCTCACAGGGATACGATGGCCTCGGTCAGGCCGCGTGCGTCCTGTCTTTCCAGTTCCTCCCTTTCAG
CTCGATTGTGGCATCATTTATTGCCTGCTCATTGCAGTTGAAACGCGATATCCGTTTCAAGACCCGGGTA
TGGATGGTACTTTGGAGATATGAGCACTTGCCAGACTTCCCGGTCGGAGACTTAAAAATTCCGATAAGAG
GTTACGGACGACGGACCTTATAAGTGGATCGTCTAGTGGTGGCGCCGATCAAAACAGTTCCGCCCCCGGC
TTTGCTCAAAGTAGCAAAGCAGCTTTATCTCGGGTTGCGGAGGATTTTCTAGAAAACCGCAATTTTGCAG
GAGAGAACATATGGCCATCATCAAGCCGCATGTGAACAAAAATAGGACAACCTCGCCGATAGAGAGACCG
GAGTCTCTCATAGAGGAAATGAGCGGCAGTCATCCGCCGAGTGGTTTTACCAACCTGGATCTCGCTATGA
TCGAGCTGGAGGACTTTGTCCATCGGTGCCCGCTCCCAGAAGACAATCTTGCTGGTCAGAAGGAGTGAGA
CGATGGATCCGTCTAGCAATGAGAATGTCTATGTGGGTCGCGGTCACAACATCGAAAATGATGATGACAC
TGACCCCAGGCGTTGGAAGAAGGCGAATATCAGTTCCAACACCATCTCCGATATTCAGATGACGAATGGC
GAAGACGTACAATCAGGGAGCCCTACCCGAACGGAAGTTGTAAGCCCACGTCTGGATTATGGATCGGTCG
ACTCCTCCTCCAGCCTTTATTCTGGCAGCGAGCACGGAAATCAAGCTGAGATTCAAAAAGAGCTGTCCGT
CTTGTTCTCGAACATGTCTTTGCCAGGCAACGATCGGCGCCCGGACGAATACATTCTCGTGCATCAAACG
GGACAAGATGCTTTTACTGGTATTGCCAAAGGCAACCTCGACCAAATGCCCACCAAGGCGGAATTTAACG
CGTGCTGCCGTCTCTACAGGGACGGAGCCGGTAATTACTACCCGCCACCTCTCGCATTCGACAAGATTAG
CGTTCCAGAGCAACTGGAGGAAAAATGGGGGATGATGGAGGCGAAGGAACGTAACAAACTGCGGTTTCAG
TACAAGTTGGACGTATGGAATCATGCGCACGCTGATATGGGGATCACGGGCACAGAGATCTTTTATCAAA
CAGATAAGAACATAAAGCTCGACCGGAATTATAAACTAAGACCTGAAGACCGATACGTACAAACAGAAAA
ATACGGGCGCCGGGAAATTCAAAAGCGATATCAACACGAACTCCAGGCTGGTTCGCTGCTGCCCGATATT
ATGATCAAAACTCCCCAAAATGACATCCACTTCGTGTACAGGTTTGCCGGCGACAATTACGCCAACAAAC
AGTTCAGCGAGTTTGAACACACCGTCAAGCGCAGGTATGGCGACGAGACTGAGATCAAATTGAAGTCAAA
GTCAGGCATTATGCATGACTCGAAATATCTGGAATCCTGGGAACGGGGCAGTGCGGATATTCGCTTCGCG
GAATTCGTTGGGGAAAATAGAGCTCACAATCGGCAGTTTCCAACTGCGACAGTAAATATGGGACAGCAGC
CAGACGGGCAGGGCGGTTTGACCCGCGACCGTCATGTGAGCGTTGACTTCCTAATGCAAAGCGCACCCAA
TTCGCCTTGGGCGCAAGCTTTGAAAAAGGGAGAACTGTGGGATCGCGTTCAGTTGCTTGCTCGCGACGGC
AACCGCTATCTGTCGCCGCCCAGATTGGAATATTCTGACCCTGCACATTTCACCGAGTTGATGAACCGGG
TTGGTTTACCCGCATCGATGGGTCGGCAAAGCCATGCGGCTAGTATCAAATTCGAAAAGTTTGACGCGCA
GGCAGCGGTTATTGTCTTAAATGGCCCAGAGTTACGTGACATTCATGACTTGTCTCCTGAAAAACTGCAA
AATTTGTCCACCAAAGATGTCATCGTCGCCGATCGCAATGAGAATGGTCAGAGAACTGGCACGTACACCA
GCGTCGCGGAATATGAGCGCTTGCAGTTAAGGCTGCCACCCGATGCAGCGGGGGTGCTTGGTGAAGCAAC
TGACAAATATTCACGTGATTTCGTTCGGCCAGAGCCGGCGTCGCGTCCAATCAGTGACAGCCGCAGGATA
TACGAAAGTCGACCGCGTAGCCAAAGCGTCAACAGCTTTTGACGTTCCTGCTGCCGCGTCAACGAGGAAG
CTCGTTTGACCCGGGTTTGCCAATGAAAGGGCTCAATCATGGTGAACACTACAAAGAAAAGTTTTGCGAA
GTCGCTTACGGCAGATATGCGCCGTTCTGCTCAGCGCGTTGTCGAGCAAATGCGAAAAGCATTGATTACC
GAAGAAGAGGCGCTCAAGCGGCAAGCCAGACTGGAGAGTCCCGATAGGAAGCGAAAGTATGCTGCTGATA
TGGCGATAGTCGACAAACTCGACGTAGGGTTTCGAGGCGAAATAGGCTATAAAATTCTTGGAAATAACCG
GCTTCGAGTAGACAACCATAAAGAATTAACGCGTGAGCACGGTAGACTTCGCAAAACCAAAACGGTTCTG
AAGCGTAACCCGGTGACGCAGGAAGTCTATTTGGGTTTATATGAAAGGAAGTCCTGGTTAAGTGTCAGCA
GCCATTTGTATGCTGCGGACGGCACACTCCGCATGAAGCACGTGAAATACAAAGACGGACGTTTTGAGGA
AAAATGGGAGCGCGACGAAAATGGCGACCTGATCCGCACAAGGTACGCCAACCGTGGCAGGCTCTTTCAA
CCTGTATCCGAGAAAATGGGCGCGCCGTATCGGAGCGGCCCTGACGACCGGCTCTATCGCGATCTAACCC
GTCGAAACGGTTTCAGACGGGAGACATTCGAACGGGACGATCACGGAAACCTCGAGCGTATCGGCAGCAA
CCATGTCGGCTTTTCCAAGATTTCAGTGAAGGCACCCAATCGTCAAACCTCCCAGACGAAGATTCAAAAA
CTTGGTGGCGCTTTCAACAAATCTTTTAGGTCCCTTCTGGACAAGGAGGGCAATGAAATGGGCCGCGATA
TTTTGAGCCATCGACGGCTCTATAACAAGCGGTCTGCTGTCTACGATGAAGCTACCGGACAATTGAAGAG
TGCCAAGCATACCTTCGGCAAGATCTACAGGAGCGAAACCGAATATCTCAGCGCGGGCCTCAAGAAGGTT
TCAAAAAAGATACTCGGGGTGACGGTCTACCGGAAATTTGCGGCGCTCAGCGAGCGAGAATCCGAGGCTG
AGAGACTGCGTAGTTTTGAATCCGGTGCGCATCGCCAGATCTGGCAGGAGCGGGCAGCGATTCCCGGTTC
GCCCCTCCCGGAGACTGATGACATTCATTTCGCACAGCAGTCGCACCTAGCCAAAGCCAACCCTGATCAC
GTCGAAGCTGACGTCACGCGTGTGACAGATCAACATGTTGATGTTGCTGGACAAACATCATCGTCTCCCC
AACGGAACTTGGAAGGATGGTTAGATTCTCAATCACGATACAAGCCAGCAAACATGCTGTTGTCAAATCC
AGACCTTCAAGCGAACGGACCTCGCCCATACGAAGGGTTAGCTCATCTCACCCTCCGGCGCGATAATGAA
TCTGACGGGCACAAGGAGAATGATCAGCGGCTGCGACATTTCTCCCAGCCAGAGCCGTTGGTGTTACCGC
ATCCCGGGTCGCCGGAAATAACTAAGGTGTTTGGCTCGCGGGGAGAGCCGGCACACCCGAGTGGAAATCT
GCACACGGCGGTTGGAGAAACGGCTTGCGAAGGACCGGTGATGTCTTCATCCTCGGACAATCATCAGCCA
GCTCCAGGACAGCAAGAACTTTTAAGTTTCCTTCATAATGCGCCAGCCCCAGTTTCTGTGGCAATACATG
ATGATCAAGAGCGACTTGCGGGGGAGGCGCCCGGCGGCTCTTTCAGAGGTAGCTCAGGGCGAACGAGTTC
AATGTCGGAGAGTATCTTCGACGAAGATGTACAAGGGCATTTGGTACGGGATTATTCGATCAATACTACT
AACGGGTTTATTGACCCGCAATCGTTGTTCGGTGAACCGGACTTATCGAGAGGTCCAAAATCGGGGCCAG
AAATTCCATCGGAAGATTACCATTTGTCAGCTTCGGAACAGGAAAATTTGCTGAATCAATTGCTTAGTGT
GCCACTGCCGGTTCCTTCACCGAAGCCCGAATGCGCGAGGTCTATGATTTTCGAAGGTTCACGTTCAAGA
GAGCGTTCCACCTCCAGAGGGTTCTAAGGTGGAACGCGTCTAGGCTTGCCTATCATCACCACCTCATGAT
GGTCGCGGAGACCTTCGAAGAGATATCCGACATCATTGGAGAAGCTGGGCCGGAAACTGGGCTTCTTCTT
GACACCGGACACGCCGCGGCAGCCGGATTCGACTACGCGAAGCTCATCGAGCGGTTCGGCGACCGCATCG
TTCATATTCATCTGAAGGACGTTCGCAAGGCAAGCCGCGCCGAGGTCCAGTCAAAGGATCTCCCATCGGT
TGACGAAAAGACATGATTTTCGTTAAGCGCGTCGCAGGGCAAGGCCGCAATCGCCCGCAGCAAAGGGCCG
GCAATTGAGGTTGGCCCCGCTACCCCCTATCAGATTGTCGCCGACATCATCAGACGAGATTGGCAAAAGC
TGCAGCTGGTATGCTGCTATGCGGCAAATCAAGACGGTGGTCGATCGTCTCGAGCGGTTGAGTGCGGCGG
CCAGAGCGAGCCAGACCAACTTTTTGTCGAACTGTTCGCAGAAGATGGGCCGCCCGCAGGGAACTGCATC
GCACCAGAACCGACGCGACCATCAAGTCTGCTCGCGGACCGCTGAGGTGCAGGTCAGCGGGCCGACGCAG
ATATCGGCTTTGAACGTTGGCTCCCGCAGACGGGGCTCGCGGGGTCGTCGCAAAGACTTCTCTGTACGTA
TTCGTGATGAGATGATTTGTCTCTGTATGCAGATTGCGATGCGGGATCAAACTGCAATCCCCCGGAAGCA
CAATGGGCCTGCATCAGGATGATCGCGGCTCGATCGGAAACACAAGCAGTGTCGAGGTTGCGGACGCACA
GAGCCGGCCATCCGAGTCGACTAGCCGCGCTTCGGAGAAGGCAACCCGTCGACCAAGTGACACAATCTTT
CCTTCAGCCCGGACCTTCCCGCTGCTCTCACTCAAGGCGCGATGATACGCCACTTTCAATTCAAGCGTCG
TATAGCCCTGGCCTGCCGGAAGGACCGAATGCACGGCGCAGCCACAGGCGCTGTCGAGTAGTGTCGCGGC
ATAGCCGCCATGCACCGAGCCGATCGGATTGAAGACCTTGCGTGACGGCGATCCTTCGAACACCACCCGT
CCGCGCTCGAGTTCGACAAGAGCAAACTCCAGCGTCTCACCGATCGGCGGCTGAATACCGGCCTGCATGA
GGGCCGCCAATTGGTCGTGACCGTCGAGGCCATGGTTGCTTTCAAGGATGTTCATGCCGCACGCCTTTTC
TGCGCGGGGTCGGCGCGTTGGGCGTCTTTTTTTCGTCGATCCACACCCGCGTCTCGGACAGGACCTCGTC
CGGCAGTGTGGAATCATCAATCGACCGGGCGAGGATGAGCGCACCAACCATCGCAGACCAGCTGCCGATG
GCAGCTCTACGGCGTTTGACAGGATCAACACCCGGTATCATCTCGGTCAGAGTGTCAATCTGCGCGGCTA
GAACCTGCGCCATCGAAGCGCGTGCCTCTGGAGCCTGTTGCCGCATGAAACCCGCGAGAGCGGCCATGGG
GCAACCCATATCCGCATGCTCACGATGGGGTTTCGAGAGATAGGTGTCGATCCAGGCGCTGAGATCGCCG
ATCCCTGATTGACTGCCTGCGGCATGCGCGATGGTTTGGGCGACCAGATCGTCCTTCGATCGGAAATGCC
CGTAAAAGCCGCCGTGGGTCATGCCGGCGGCGTTCATCACTTCGGCGACGCTTACCGCATCGAAACCCTT
CTCGCGGAACAGGCGTCCCGCCTCGGTCAGGATGCGGCCGCGGTTTTGAGCCTTTTGTTCCGGACTCACT
TTCATCTGCATGGTTCTCCAACCGGTCTTGACATTTTGATGATGCCCATCATATTTAGCATCATTGATGA
CGATCATCATGAATATAGTTTCGATGCCGCGAAAGGGCAATAGCATGACCGCCAAACCATCCGTCCTCAT
TACCGGCGCCTCTACCGGTATCGGCGCAGGCTACGCCGAGCGCTTCGCGCAGCGCGGCCACGACCTGGTC
CTTGTCGCGCGCAACACGTCGCGTATGGAGACCCTGGCCGAACGACTGCGGGCCGAGACCGGCGTTGCAA
TCGACATCATTGCCGCTGACCTCGCTAATTCGGCGGAGCGCGCAGTGGTCGAAGCACGGCTCAGCGACGA
TGCGCGGATCGGGATTCTCATCAACAATGCCGGGACCACCCTGGCAGGGACCTTCGTTGAGCAGACGACG
GACGACATCGAGCGGCTGGTGACGCTCAACACGACCGCTCTGGTGCGCCTTGCGCACGCCATTGCTCCGC
GTCTTGCGCAAGCTGGGGAAGGTTCGATCATCAATATCGGCTCGGTGGTTGGCCTGGCGCCGGAGTTCGG
TATGGCCGTTTATGGCGCAACAAAGGCCTTCGCGCTTCACCTGTCGCAGGCCCTCAACCTGCAGCTCGGA
CCGCAGGGCGTCTATGTCCAGGCGGTGCTACCTGCCGCCACCCGAACCGAAATCTGGGGCCACGGCGGCG
TCGATGTCGATACCTTACAGGCAGTGATGGAAGTGAACGATCTGGTGGATGCCGCGCTCTCAGGTTTCGA
TCGGCGCGAGGCGGTTACCATACCGCCGCTGCACGATGTCGGCCAATGGGACGCATTCGAGACGGCGCGT
CAGGCCATGATCCCGGGCTTTGGACAATCCCGGCCGGCCGGTCGCTATCTCGCGGACGCCTGAGCCCGCT
TCCAACCTTCGATAAGAATCTAGATCATAAAACGAGAGACACCGACAATGACAGATACAGACCTCTTCAG
CGCCTACGACCTTGGCGGCCTCACCCTGGCCAACCGCGCCGACGCGGGGCTCGTGCCCAGCCAGTTTGCG
GCGGACTATTATGCCCAGCGCGCGAGCGCCGGGCTCATCATCACCGAGGCAACGCAGGTCTCCCGGCAGG
CCCAGGGCTACCAGAATACGCCCGGCCTCTACACGCCGGAGCAGATTGCGGGCTGGCGCAAGGTAACAGA
CGCGGTCCATGCCAAGGGCGGCCGTATATTCGTCCAGCTTTGGCATGTCGGTCGCGTCAGCCATGTCGAC
CTTCACGGTGGTGAAGCTCCGGTTGCGCCGTCAGCAGTCCGCGCCGAGACCAAGACCTTTGTGAACAATG
GCTTTGCCGATGTATCCGAGCCGCGTGCGCTGGCGCTCGACGAAATCCCGACGATCGTCGAGGATTTCCG
CAAGGCCGCTGCCAACGCGATCGAAGCCGGGTTCGATGGTGTCGAGGTGCATGGCGCGAATGGCTATCTG
CTTGACCAGTTCCTGCGGGAAACCGCAAACGTCAGGACCGATGCCTACGGTGGTTCGATCGAAAACCGTG
CCCGGCTGCTGCTCGAAGTGACGGCTGCGGTTGCAGGCGAGATCGGCACACAGCGCACGGGCGTTCGCCT
CTCGCCGGTGTCGCCGGCCAGCGGCATCGTGCCGGCAAGCGACGAGCAGCCGCAATTCAACCACGTCGTC
GAAGCGCTGGACGGACTGGGCATCGCCTATATCCACGTTGTGGAGGGCGCTACCGGCGGCCCTCGCGATG
CGACGCCGTTTGATTTCGACGCGCTGCGGCAGCGCTTCAGCAAAACCTACATCGCCAACAACGGTTATGA
CCTTGAGCTGGCGAAGTTTCGCGTCAGCGAGGGCAAGGCCGATCTGATCGCCTTCGGCCATCACTTCATC
GCCAATCCCGATCTGGTCGAGCGCCTGCAAGGCGGCGATCCGCTTGCCCAGATGAATCCAGCGACAATTT
ATGGTGGCGGTGCGGAAGGCTATACAGACTATCCCACCGCCATGGCATCCACTGACGCCTGATCCGGAGA
AGCATCATCATGAAAGCCTTCATCCTCGACCGCTACGGAAAAAAACAGGCGCTGCGTTACGGCGACATGC
CCGATCCTGTGCCCGGACCCGACGACGTGGTGGTCGAGGTTGAGGCAGCCGGTCTCAACCAGCTCGACTC
CAAGATTCGCGACGGCGCGTTCAAGCCGATCCTCCCCTACAAGCCGCCGCTTGTGCTCGGCCATGACCTG
GCCGGCTCCGTCATCAAGATCGGTGCAAACGTACGGCGCTTCAAAGTCGGTGACGCGGTCTACGCTCGCC
CCCGTGACGGGCAGATCGGCGCTTTTGCCGAGCGCACAGCGATCAAGGAGAGCGATTTGGCGCCAAAACC
AGCGAGCCTGTCGATGGCCGAAGCCGCGTCCATACCGCTGGTTGGCCTCACGGCCTGGCAAGCGTTGGTG
GAGCGCGCGCAGATCAAGCCGGGACAGAAAGTGCTGATCCATGCCGGGTCGGGTGGGGTCGGCACGTTTG
CCATTCAGCTCGCCAAACATCTCGGCGCAACCGTCGCAACGACGGCGAGCACCGCCAACGCCGCGATGCT
AAAGGAACTGGGAGCGGATGTCGTCATCGACTATCGCAGCGAGAAGTTCGAGGAAAAGCTGTCAGGCTAC
GACGTCGTCCTCAACAGTCTCGACGCCACGACCCTGGAAAAATCTCTGAAGGTTCTGAAGCCCGGCGGCA
AGCTGATCTCGATCTCCGGTCCGCCCGATCCTGCCTTCGCACGCGCCCAGGGCCTCAATGCGGTGCTTCG
GCTAGTGCTGCGCCTCTTAAGTTCGGGCATCCGCCGCAAGGCGAAGCGCGCGGGCGTCGACTATTCATTT
CTGTTCATGCGCGCCGACGGAAGACAGCTCGCGCAGATCACGCAATTCATCGAAGACGGATCCACTAGTT
CTAGAAATATTTTATCTGATTAATAAGATGATCTTCTTGAGATCGTTTTGGTCTGCGCGTAATCTCTTGC
TCTGAAAACGAAAAAACCGCCTTGCAGGGCGGTTTTTCGAAGGTTCTCTGAGCTACCAACTCTTTGAACC
GAGGTAACTGGCTTGGAGGAGCGCAGTCACCAAAACTTGTCCTTTCAGTTTAGCCTTAACCGGCGCATGA
CTTCAAGACTAACTCCTCTAAATCAATTACCAGTGGCTGCTGCCAGTGGTGCTTTTGCATGTCTTTCCGG
GTTGGACTCAAGACGATAGTTACCGGATAAGGCGCAGCGGTCGGACTGAACGGGGGGTTCGTGCATACAG
TCCAGCTTGGAGCGAACTGCCTACCCGGAACTGAGTGTCAGGCGTGGAATGAGACAAACGCGGCCATAAC
AGCGGAATGACACCGGTAAACCGAAAGGCAGGAACAGGAGAGCGCACGAGGGAGCCGCCAGGGGGAAACG
CCTGGTATCTTTATAGTCCTGTCGGGTTTCGCCACCACTGATTTGAGCGTCAGATTTCGTGATGCTTGTC
AGGGGGGCGGAGCCTATGGAAAAACGGCTTTGCCGCGGCCCTCTCACTTCCCTGTTAAGTATCTTCCTGG
CATCTTCCAGGAAATCTCCGCCCCGTTCGTAAGCCATTTCCGCTCGCCGCAGTCGAACGACCGAGCGTAG
CGAGTCAGTGAGCGAGGAAGCGGAATATATCCTGTATCACATATTCTGCTGACGCACCGGTGCAGCCTTT
TTTCTCCTGCCACATGAAGCACTTCACTGACACCCTCATCAGTGCCAACATAGTAAGCCAGTATACACTC
CGCTAGCGCTGATGTCCGGCGGTGCTTTTGCCGTTACGCACCACCCCGTCAGTAGCTGAACAGGAGGGAC
AGCTGATAGAAACAGAAGCCACCGTGGAAACGGATGAAGGCACGAACCCAGTTGACATAAGCCTGTTCGG
TTCGTAAACTGTAATGCAAGTAGCGTATGCGCTCACGCAACTGGTCCAGAACCTTGACCGAACGCAGCGG
TGGTAACGGCGCAGTGGCGGTTTTCATGGCTTGTTATGACTGTTTTTTTGTACAGTCTATGCCTCGGGCA
TCCAAGCAGCAAGCGCGTTACGCCGTGGGTCGATGTTTGATGTTATGGAGCAGCAACGATGTTACGCAGC
AGCAACGATGTTACGCAGCAGGGCAGTCGCCCTAAAACAAAGTTAGGTGGCTCAAGTATGGGCATCATTC
GCACATGTAGGCTCGGCCCTGACCAAGTCAAATCCATGAGGGCTGCTCTTGATCTTTTCGGTCGTGAGTT
CGGAGACGTAGCCACCTACTCCCAACATCAGCCGGACTCCGATTACCTCGGGAACTTGCTCCGTAGTAAG
ACATTCATCGCGCTTGCTGCCTTCGACCAAGAAGCGGTTGTTGGCGCTCTCGCGGCTTACGTTCTGCCAA
AGTTTGAGCAGGCGCGTAGTGAGATCTATATCTATGATCTCGCAGTCTCCGGCGAGCACCGGAGGCAAGG
CATTGCCACCGCGCTCATCAATCTCCTCAAGCATGAGGCCAACGCGCTTGGTGCTTATGTGATCTACGTG
CAAGCAGATTACGGTGACGATCCCGCAGTGGCTCTCTATACAAAGTTGGGCATACGGGAAGAAGTGATGC
ACTTTGATATCGACCCAAGTACCGCCACCTAACAATTCGTTCAAGCCGAGATCGCTTCGCGGCCGCGGAG
TTGTTCGGAAAAATTGTCACAACGCCGCGGCCGCAAAGCGCTCCGGCTTAACTCAGGCGTTGGGCAACAA
GAAAAGCTTCGTT
